Addgene plasmid #127968: pC13N-dCas9-BFP-KRAB
Purpose: constitutive expression of dCas9-BFP-KRAB from the CLYBL locus (Ward lab)
Depositing lab: Martin Kampmann. Depositing organization: University of California, San Francisco (UCSF). Publication: CRISPR Interference-Based Platform for Multimodal Genetic Screens in Human iPSC-Derived Neurons. Tian R, Gachechiladze MA, Ludwig CH, Laurie MT, Hong JY, Nathaniel D, Prabhu AV, Fernandopulle MS, Patel R, Abshari M, Ward ME, Kampmann M. Neuron. 2019 Aug 5. pii: S0896-6273(19)30640-3. doi: 10.1016/j.neuron.2019.07.014. PubMed 31422865.
Backbone
  Vector backbone: pC13N-iRMCE
  Vector type: Mammalian Expression, TALEN
  Selectable markers: Neomycin (select with G418) ; BFP
Growth in bacteria
  Bacterial resistance: Kanamycin, 50 μg/mL
  Growth temperature: 37°C
  Growth strain: DH5alpha
  Copy number: Unknown
Gene/Insert
  Gene/Insert name: CLYBL-CAG-dCas9-NLS-BFP-KRAB
  Species: Synthetic
  Insert size (bp): 5169
  Promoter: CAG
  Cloning method: Gibson Cloning
  Sequencing primers: 5′ CTCAGCAACTCGGGGAG
Terms and licenses: Academic/Nonprofit Terms; Industry Terms: Not Available to Industry
How to cite: pC13N-dCas9-BFP-KRAB was a gift from Martin Kampmann (Addgene plasmid # 127968 ; http://n2t.net/addgene:127968 ; RRID:Addgene_127968)
