[The description below was written by a language model from this plasmid's Addgene catalogue record and pLannotate feature annotations shown in this document.]
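Description:
pC13N-dCas9-BFP-KRAB is a roughly 15.4 kb mammalian donor plasmid built on the pC13N-iRMCE backbone. It is used to insert a constitutive CRISPR interference effector into the human CLYBL safe-harbour locus by TALEN-assisted targeting. In bacteria it is propagated through a high-copy ColE1/pUC-type origin and selected with kanamycin via an aph(3')-Ia gene. Remnants of lac regulatory elements, lacZα, bom and rop in the backbone are cloning-vector leftovers.

The payload is a CAG promoter (CMV enhancer, chicken β-actin promoter and chimeric intron) driving a single fusion protein. This fusion consists of Streptococcus pyogenes Cas9, described in the record as the catalytically dead dCas9 form with an NLS, followed by TagBFP and the ZNF10 KRAB repression domain. It ends in a rabbit β-globin polyadenylation signal. Guided by an sgRNA, the fusion binds promoters and silences transcription without cutting DNA, and BFP marks the expressing cells.

The expression unit is bracketed by heterospecific lox2272 and loxP511 sites, which fits the backbone's design for later Cre-mediated cassette exchange. Upstream sits a promoterless selection cassette made of a splice acceptor, neomycin resistance gene and bGH poly(A), flanked by loxP sites. It should confer G418 resistance only when spliced into a host transcript after integration, and Cre can then excise it.

The CLYBL homology arms are not annotated as such. The unannotated stretches on either side of the cargo presumably correspond to them. The short olfactory-receptor and HBB "fragments" are probably spurious annotation hits. The two feature tables describe the same plasmid from different start coordinates. The construct was used to generate CRISPRi-competent human iPSC lines for genetic screens in derived neurons.
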