Features (pLannotate 1.2.2; 27 found; start..end, strand, type, name):
      9..42      +  protein_bind   lox2272: Cre-mediated recombination occurs in the 8-bp core sequence (GGATACTT). lox2272 sites are compatible with each other, but incompatible with loxP or loxN sites (Lee and Saito, 1988). Cre recombinase
    113..416     +  enhancer       CMV enhancer: human cytomegalovirus immediate early enhancer
    418..695     +  promoter       chicken β-actin promoter: No description available
    696..1712    +  intron         chimeric intron: chimera between introns from chicken β-actin and rabbit β-globin
   1785..5888    +  CDS            Cas9: Cas9 (Csn1) endonuclease from the Streptococcus pyogenes Type II CRISPR/Cas system generates RNA-guided double strand breaks in DNA
   6024..6719    +  CDS            TagBFP: TagBFP is a basic (constitutively fluorescent) blue fluorescent protein published in 2008, derived from Entacmaea quadricolor. It is reported to be a very rapidly-maturing monomer with very low acid sensitivity.
   6765..6950    +  CDS            KRAB: Krüppel-associated box (KRAB) transcriptional repression domain from the human zinc finger protein ZNF10 (Margolin et al., 1994)
   6957..7037    +  CDS            HBB (fragment): HBB_PONPY - Experimental evidence at transcript level: Swiss-Prot protein existence level 2. Involved in oxygen transport from the lung to the various peripheral tissues. From Pongo pygmaeus (Bornean orangutan).
   7108..7163    +  polyA_signal   β-globin poly(A) signal: rabbit β-globin polyadenylation signal (Gil and Proudfoot, 1987)
   7496..7529    -  protein_bind   loxP511: Cre-mediated recombination occurs in the 8-bp core sequence (GTATACAT). loxP511 sites are compatible with each other, but incompatible with wild-type loxP sites. Cre recombinase
   8106..8234    -  CDS            OR51A4 (fragment): O51A4_HUMAN - Experimental evidence at transcript level: Swiss-Prot protein existence level 2. Odorant receptor. From Homo sapiens (Human).
   9584..9738    +  CDS            lacZα (fragment): LacZα fragment of β-galactosidase; lacZ fragment
   9744..9843    -  misc_feature   bom (fragment): basis of mobility region from pBR322
   9945..9986    -  CDS            rop (fragment): Rop protein, which maintains plasmids at low copy number; rop
  10093..10902   +  CDS            KanR: aminoglycoside phosphotransferase; aph(3')-Ia; confers resistance to kanamycin in bacteria or G418 (Geneticin®) in eukaryotes
  11080..11668   +  rep_origin     ori: high-copy-number ColE1/pMB1/pBR322/pUC origin of replication
  11851..11943   +  CDS            lacI (fragment): lac repressor; lacI; The lac repressor binds to the lac operator to inhibit transcription in E. coli. This inhibition can be relieved by adding lactose or isopropyl-β-D-thiogalactopyranoside (IPTG).
  11956..11977   +  protein_bind   CAP binding site: CAP binding activates transcription in the presence of cAMP. E. coli catabolite activator protein
  11992..12022   +  promoter       lac promoter: promoter for the E. coli lac operon
  12026..12048   +  protein_bind   lac operator (fragment): The lac repressor binds to the lac operator to inhibit transcription in E. coli. This inhibition can be relieved by adding lactose or isopropyl-β-D-thiogalactopyranoside (IPTG). lac repressor encoded by lacI
  12931..12964   +  protein_bind   loxP: Cre-mediated recombination occurs in the 8-bp core sequence (GCATACAT). Cre recombinase
  12965..12990   +  misc_feature   SA: splice acceptor site
  13070..13860   +  CDS            NeoR/KanR (fragment): aminoglycoside phosphotransferase from Tn5; aph(3')-II (or nptII); confers resistance to neomycin, kanamycin, and G418 (Geneticin®)
  13863..13896   +  CDS            PuroR (fragment): puromycin N-acetyltransferase; pac from Streptomyces alboniger; confers resistance to puromycin
  13897..14121   +  polyA_signal   bGH poly(A) signal: bovine growth hormone polyadenylation signal
  14122..14155   +  protein_bind   loxP: Cre-mediated recombination occurs in the 8-bp core sequence (GCATACAT). Cre recombinase
  14700..14828   -  CDS            OR51A4 (fragment): O51A4_HUMAN - Experimental evidence at transcript level: Swiss-Prot protein existence level 2. Odorant receptor. From Homo sapiens (Human).
>Addgene plasmid #127968 | pC13N-dCas9-BFP-KRAB | addgene full sequence | sequence record 487656 | Addgene Long Read Sequencing Result
CGGTCGACATAACTTCGTATAGGATACTTTATACGAAGTTATCAATTCAGGCTAGTTATTAATAGTAATC
AATTACGGGGTCATTAGTTCATAGCCCATATATGGAGTTCCGCGTTACATAACTTACGGTAAATGGCCCG
CCTGGCTGACCGCCCAACGACCCCCGCCCATTGACGTCAATAATGACGTATGTTCCCATAGTAACGCCAA
TAGGGACTTTCCATTGACGTCAATGGGTGGAGTATTTACGGTAAACTGCCCACTTGGCAGTACATCAAGT
GTATCATATGCCAAGTACGCCCCCTATTGACGTCAATGACGGTAAATGGCCCGCCTGGCATTATGCCCAG
TACATGACCTTATGGGACTTTCCTACTTGGCAGTACATCTACGTATTAGTCATCGCTATTACCATGGTCG
AGGTGAGCCCCACGTTCTGCTTCACTCTCCCCATCTCCCCCCCCTCCCCACCCCCAATTTTGTATTTATT
TATTTTTTAATTATTTTGTGCAGCGATGGGGGCGGGGGGGGGGGGGGGGCGCGCGCCAGGCGGGGCGGGG
CGGGGCGAGGGGCGGGGCGGGGCGAGGCGGAGAGGTGCGGCGGCAGCCAATCAGAGCGGCGCGCTCCGAA
AGTTTCCTTTTATGGCGAGGCGGCGGCGGCGGCGGCCCTATAAAAAGCGAAGCGCGCGGCGGGCGGGAGT
CGCTGCGCGCTGCCTTCGCCCCGTGCCCCGCTCCGCCGCCGCCTCGCGCCGCCCGCCCCGGCTCTGACTG
ACCGCGTTACTCCCACAGGTGAGCGGGCGGGACGGCCCTTCTCCTCCGGGCTGTAATTAGCGCTTGGTTT
AATGACGGCTTGTTTCTTTTCTGTGGCTGCGTGAAAGCCTTGAGGGGCTCCGGGAGGGCCCTTTGTGCGG
GGGGAGCGGCTCGGGGGGTGCGTGCGTGTGTGTGTGCGTGGGGAGCGCCGCGTGCGGCTCCGCGCTGCCC
GGCGGCTGTGAGCGCTGCGGGCGCGGCGCGGGGCTTTGTGCGCTCCGCAGTGTGCGCGAGGGGAGCGCGG
CCGGGGGCGGTGCCCCGCGGTGCGGGGGGGGCTGCGAGGGGAACAAAGGCTGCGTGCGGGGTGTGTGCGT
GGGGGGGTGAGCAGGGGGTGTGGGCGCGTCGGTCGGGCTGCAACCCCCCCTGCACCCCCCTCCCCGAGTT
GCTGAGCACGGCCCGGCTTCGGGTGCGGGGCTCCGTACGGGGCGTGGCGCGGGGCTCGCCGTGCCGGGCG
GGGGGTGGCGGCAGGTGGGGGTGCCGGGCGGGGCGGGGCCGCCTCGGGCCGGGGAGGGCTCGGGGGAGGG
GCGCGGCGGCCCCCGGAGCGCCGGCGGCTGTCGAGGCGCGGCGAGCCGCAGCCATTGCCTTTTATGGTAA
TCGTGCGAGAGGGCGCAGGGACTTCCTTTGTCCCAAATCTGTGCGGAGCCGAAATCTGGGAGGCGCCGCC
GCACCCCCTCTAGCGGGCGCGGGGCGAAGCGGTGCGGCGCCGGCAGGAAGGAAATGGGCGGGGAGGGCCT
TCGTGCGTCGCCGCGCCGCCGTCCCCTTCTCCCTCTCCAGCCTCGGGGCTGTCCGCGGGGGGACGGCTGC
CTTCGGGGGGGACGGGGCAGGGCGGGGTTCGGCTTCTGGCGTGTGACCGGCGGCTCTAGAGCCTCTGCTA
ACCATGTTCATGCCTTCTTCTTTTTCCTACAGCTCCTGGGCAACGTGCTGGTTATTGTGCTGTCTCATCA
TTTTGGCAAAGAATTGTGTACAACTAGTGCCACCATGGACAAGAAGTACAGCATCGGCCTGGCCATCGGC
ACCAACTCTGTGGGCTGGGCCGTGATCACCGACGAGTACAAGGTGCCCAGCAAGAAATTCAAGGTGCTGG
GCAACACCGACCGGCACAGCATCAAGAAGAACCTGATCGGCGCCCTGCTGTTCGACAGCGGAGAAACAGC
CGAGGCCACCCGGCTGAAGAGAACCGCCAGAAGAAGATACACCAGACGGAAGAACCGGATCTGCTATCTG
CAAGAGATCTTCAGCAACGAGATGGCCAAGGTGGACGACAGCTTCTTCCACAGACTGGAAGAGTCCTTCC
TGGTGGAAGAGGATAAGAAGCACGAGCGGCACCCCATCTTCGGCAACATCGTGGACGAGGTGGCCTACCA
CGAGAAGTACCCCACCATCTACCACCTGAGAAAGAAACTGGTGGACAGCACCGACAAGGCCGACCTGCGG
CTGATCTATCTGGCCCTGGCCCACATGATCAAGTTCCGGGGCCACTTCCTGATCGAGGGCGACCTGAACC
CCGACAACAGCGACGTGGACAAGCTGTTCATCCAGCTGGTGCAGACCTACAACCAGCTGTTCGAGGAAAA
CCCCATCAACGCCAGCGGCGTGGACGCCAAGGCCATCCTGTCTGCCAGACTGAGCAAGAGCAGACGGCTG
GAAAATCTGATCGCCCAGCTGCCCGGCGAGAAGAAGAATGGCCTGTTCGGCAACCTGATTGCCCTGAGCC
TGGGCCTGACCCCCAACTTCAAGAGCAACTTCGACCTGGCCGAGGATGCCAAACTGCAGCTGAGCAAGGA
CACCTACGACGACGACCTGGACAACCTGCTGGCCCAGATCGGCGACCAGTACGCCGACCTGTTTCTGGCC
GCCAAGAACCTGTCCGACGCCATCCTGCTGAGCGACATCCTGAGAGTGAACACCGAGATCACCAAGGCCC
CCCTGAGCGCCTCTATGATCAAGAGATACGACGAGCACCACCAGGACCTGACCCTGCTGAAAGCTCTCGT
GCGGCAGCAGCTGCCTGAGAAGTACAAAGAGATTTTCTTCGACCAGAGCAAGAACGGCTACGCCGGCTAC
ATCGATGGCGGAGCCAGCCAGGAAGAGTTCTACAAGTTCATCAAGCCCATCCTGGAAAAGATGGACGGCA
CCGAGGAACTGCTCGTGAAGCTGAACAGAGAGGACCTGCTGCGGAAGCAGCGGACCTTCGACAACGGCAG
CATCCCCCACCAGATCCACCTGGGAGAGCTGCACGCCATTCTGCGGCGGCAGGAAGATTTTTACCCATTC
CTGAAGGACAACCGGGAAAAGATCGAGAAGATCCTGACCTTCCGCATCCCCTACTACGTGGGCCCTCTGG
CCAGGGGAAACAGCAGATTCGCCTGGATGACCAGAAAGAGCGAGGAAACCATCACCCCCTGGAACTTCGA
GGAAGTGGTGGACAAGGGCGCCAGCGCCCAGAGCTTCATCGAGCGGATGACCAACTTCGATAAGAACCTG
CCCAACGAGAAGGTGCTGCCCAAGCACAGCCTGCTGTACGAGTACTTCACCGTGTACAACGAGCTGACCA
AAGTGAAATACGTGACCGAGGGAATGAGAAAGCCCGCCTTCCTGAGCGGCGAGCAGAAAAAAGCCATCGT
GGACCTGCTGTTCAAGACCAACCGGAAAGTGACCGTGAAGCAGCTGAAAGAGGACTACTTCAAGAAAATC
GAGTGCTTCGACTCCGTGGAAATCTCCGGCGTGGAAGATCGGTTCAACGCCTCCCTGGGCACATACCACG
ATCTGCTGAAAATTATCAAGGACAAGGACTTCCTGGACAATGAGGAAAACGAGGACATTCTGGAAGATAT
CGTGCTGACCCTGACACTGTTTGAGGACAGAGAGATGATCGAGGAACGGCTGAAAACCTATGCCCACCTG
TTCGACGACAAAGTGATGAAGCAGCTGAAGCGGCGGAGATACACCGGCTGGGGCAGGCTGAGCCGGAAGC
TGATCAACGGCATCCGGGACAAGCAGTCCGGCAAGACAATCCTGGATTTCCTGAAGTCCGACGGCTTCGC
CAACAGAAACTTCATGCAGCTGATCCACGACGACAGCCTGACCTTTAAAGAGGACATCCAGAAAGCCCAG
GTGTCCGGCCAGGGCGATAGCCTGCACGAGCACATTGCCAATCTGGCCGGCAGCCCCGCCATTAAGAAGG
GCATCCTGCAGACAGTGAAGGTGGTGGACGAGCTCGTGAAAGTGATGGGCCGGCACAAGCCCGAGAACAT
CGTGATCGAAATGGCCAGAGAGAACCAGACCACCCAGAAGGGACAGAAGAACAGCCGCGAGAGAATGAAG
CGGATCGAAGAGGGCATCAAAGAGCTGGGCAGCCAGATCCTGAAAGAACACCCCGTGGAAAACACCCAGC
TGCAGAACGAGAAGCTGTACCTGTACTACCTGCAGAATGGGCGGGATATGTACGTGGACCAGGAACTGGA
CATCAACCGGCTGTCCGACTACGATGTGGACGCTATCGTGCCTCAGAGCTTTCTGAAGGACGACTCCATC
GATAACAAAGTGCTGACTCGGAGCGACAAGAACCGGGGCAAGAGCGACAACGTGCCCTCCGAAGAGGTCG
TGAAGAAGATGAAGAACTACTGGCGCCAGCTGCTGAATGCCAAGCTGATTACCCAGAGGAAGTTCGACAA
TCTGACCAAGGCCGAGAGAGGCGGCCTGAGCGAACTGGATAAGGCCGGCTTCATCAAGAGACAGCTGGTG
GAAACCCGGCAGATCACAAAGCACGTGGCACAGATCCTGGACTCCCGGATGAACACTAAGTACGACGAGA
ACGACAAACTGATCCGGGAAGTGAAAGTGATCACCCTGAAGTCCAAGCTGGTGTCCGATTTCCGGAAGGA
TTTCCAGTTTTACAAAGTGCGCGAGATCAACAACTACCACCACGCCCACGACGCCTACCTGAACGCCGTC
GTGGGAACCGCCCTGATCAAAAAGTACCCTAAGCTGGAAAGCGAGTTCGTGTACGGCGACTACAAGGTGT
ACGACGTGCGGAAGATGATCGCCAAGAGCGAGCAGGAAATCGGCAAGGCTACCGCCAAGTACTTCTTCTA
CAGCAACATCATGAACTTTTTCAAGACCGAGATTACCCTGGCCAACGGCGAGATCCGGAAGCGGCCTCTG
ATCGAGACAAACGGCGAAACAGGCGAGATCGTGTGGGATAAGGGCCGGGACTTTGCCACCGTGCGGAAAG
TGCTGTCTATGCCCCAAGTGAATATCGTGAAAAAGACCGAGGTGCAGACAGGCGGCTTCAGCAAAGAGTC
TATCCTGCCCAAGAGGAACAGCGACAAGCTGATCGCCAGAAAGAAGGACTGGGACCCTAAGAAGTACGGC
GGCTTCGACAGCCCCACCGTGGCCTATTCTGTGCTGGTGGTGGCCAAAGTGGAAAAGGGCAAGTCCAAGA
AACTGAAGAGTGTGAAAGAGCTGCTGGGGATCACCATCATGGAAAGAAGCAGCTTCGAGAAGAATCCCAT
CGACTTTCTGGAAGCCAAGGGCTACAAAGAAGTGAAAAAGGACCTGATCATCAAGCTGCCTAAGTACTCC
CTGTTCGAGCTGGAAAACGGCCGGAAGAGAATGCTGGCCTCTGCCGGCGAACTGCAGAAGGGAAACGAAC
TGGCCCTGCCCTCCAAATATGTGAACTTCCTGTACCTGGCCAGCCACTATGAGAAGCTGAAGGGCTCCCC
CGAGGATAATGAGCAGAAACAGCTGTTTGTGGAACAGCACAAACACTACCTGGACGAGATCATCGAGCAG
ATCAGCGAGTTCTCCAAGAGAGTGATCCTGGCCGACGCTAATCTGGACAAGGTGCTGAGCGCCTACAACA
AGCACAGAGACAAGCCTATCAGAGAGCAGGCCGAGAATATCATCCACCTGTTTACCCTGACCAATCTGGG
AGCCCCTGCCGCCTTCAAGTACTTTGACACCACCATCGACCGGAAGAGGTACACCAGCACCAAAGAGGTG
CTGGACGCCACCCTGATCCACCAGAGCATCACCGGCCTGTACGAGACACGGATCGACCTGTCTCAGCTGG
GAGGCGACGCCTATCCCTATGACGTGCCCGATTATGCCAGCCTGGGCAGCGGCTCCCCCAAGAAAAAACG
CAAGGTGGAAGATCCTAAGAAAAAGCGGAAAGTGGACGGCATTGGTAGTGGGAGCAACGGCAGCAGCGGA
TCCAGCGAGCTGATTAAGGAGAACATGCACATGAAGCTGTACATGGAGGGCACCGTGGACAACCATCACT
TCAAGTGCACATCCGAGGGCGAAGGCAAGCCCTACGAGGGCACCCAGACCATGAGAATCAAGGTGGTCGA
GGGCGGCCCTCTCCCCTTCGCCTTCGACATCCTGGCTACTAGCTTCCTCTACGGCAGCAAGACCTTCATC
AACCACACCCAGGGCATCCCCGACTTCTTCAAGCAGTCCTTCCCTGAGGGCTTCACATGGGAGAGAGTCA
CCACATACGAAGACGGGGGCGTGCTGACCGCTACCCAGGACACCAGCCTCCAGGACGGCTGCCTCATCTA
CAACGTCAAGATCAGAGGGGTGAACTTCACATCCAACGGCCCTGTGATGCAGAAGAAAACACTCGGCTGG
GAGGCCTTCACCGAGACGCTGTACCCCGCTGACGGCGGCCTGGAAGGCAGAAACGACATGGCCCTGAAGC
TCGTGGGCGGGAGCCATCTGATCGCAAACATCAAGACCACATATAGATCCAAGAAACCCGCTAAGAACCT
CAAGATGCCTGGCGTCTACTATGTGGACTACAGACTGGAAAGAATCAAGGAGGCCAACAACGAGACCTAC
GTCGAGCAGCACGAGGTGGCAGTGGCCAGATACTGCGACCTCCCTAGCAAACTGGGGCACAAGCTTAATG
GCGGTGGCGGAGGGATGGATGCTAAGTCACTAACTGCCTGGTCCCGGACACTGGTGACCTTCAAGGATGT
ATTTGTGGACTTCACCAGGGAGGAGTGGAAGCTGCTGGACACTGCTCAGCAGATCGTGTACAGAAATGTG
ATGCTGGAGAACTATAAGAACCTGGTTTCCTTGGGTTATCAGCTTACTAAGCCAGATGTGATCCTCCGGT
TGGAGAAGGGAGAAGAGCCCTAGACGCGTGAATTCACTCCTCAGGTGCAGGCTGCCTATCAGAAGGTGGT
GGCTGGTGTGGCCAATGCCCTGGCTCACAAATACCACTGAGATCTTTTTCCCTCTGCCAAAAATTATGGG
GACATCATGAAGCCCCTTGAGCATCTGACTTCTGGCTAATAAAGGAAATTTATTTTCATTGCAATAGTGT
GTTGGAATTTTTTGTGTCTCTCACTCGGAAGGACATATGGGAGGGCAAATCATTTAAAACATCAGAATGA
GTATTTGGTTTAGAGTTTGGCAACATATGCCCATATGCTGGCTGCCATGAACAAAGGTTGGCTATAAAGA
GGTCATCAGTATATGAAACAGCCCCCTGCTGTCCATTCCTTATTCCATAGAAAAGCCTTGACTTGAGGTT
AGATTTTTTTTATATTTTGTTTTGTGTTATTTTTTTCTTTAACATCCCTAAAATTTTCCTTACATGTTTT
ACTAGCCAGATTTTTCCTCCTCTCCTGACTACTCCCAGTCATAGCTGTCCCTCTTCTCTTATGGAGATCA
CCGGTATAACTTCGTATAATGTATACTATACGAAGTTATGGTACCTTAATTAAGTTAACATGCATAGTAC
TGAGCTCACGGGGACAGCCCCCCCCCAAAGCCCCCAGGGATGTAATTACGTCCCTCCCCCGCTAGGGGGC
AGCAGCGAGCCGCCCGGGGCTCCGCTCCGGTCCGGCGCTCCCCCCGCATCCCCGAGCCGGCAGCGTGCGG
GGACAGCCCGGGCACGGGGAAGGTGGCACGGGATCGCTTTCCTCTGAACGCTTCTCGCTGCTCTTTGAGC
CTGCAGACACCTGGGGGGATACGGGGAAAAAGCTTTAGGCTGAAAGAGAGATTTAGAATGACAGAATCAT
AGAACGGCCTGGGTTGCAAAGGAGCACAGTGCTCATCCAGATCCAACCCCCTGCTATGTGCAGGGTCATC
AACCAGCAGCCCAGGCTGCCCAGAGCCACATCCAGCCTGGCCTTGAATGCCTGCAGGGATGGGGCATCCA
CAGCCTCCTTGGGCAACCTGTTCAGTGCGTCACCACCCTCTGGGGGAAAAACTGCCTCCTCATATCCAAC
CCAAACCTCCCCTGTCTCAGTGTAAAGCCATTCCCCCTTGTCCTATCAAGGGGGAGTTTGCTGTGACATT
GTTGGTCTGGGGTGACACATGTTTGCCAATTCAGTGCATCACGGAGAGGCAGATCTTGGGGATAAGGAAG
TGCAGGACAGCATGGACGTGGGACATGCAGGTGTTGAGGGCTCTGGGACACTCTCCAAGTCACAGCGTTC
AGAACAGCCTTAAGGATAAGAAGATAGGATAGAAGGACAAAGAGCAAGTTAAAACCCAGCATGGAGAGGA
GCACAAAAAGGCCACAGACACTGCTGGTCCCTGTGTCTGAGCCTGCATGTTTGATGGTGTCTGGATGCAA
GCAGAAGGGGTGGAAGAGCTTGCCTGGAGAGATACAGCTGGGTCAGTAGGACTGGGACAGGCAGCTGGAG
AATTGCCATGTAGATGTTCATACAATCGTCAAATCATGAAGGCTGGAAAAGCCCTCCAAGATCCCCAAGA
CCAACCCCAACCCACCCACCGTGCCCACTGGCCATGTCCCTCAGTGCCACATCCCCACAGTTCTTCATCA
CCTCCAGGGACGGTGACCCCCCCACCTCCGTGGGCAGCTGTGCCACTGCAGCACCGCTCTTTGGAGAAGG
TAAATCTTGCTAAATCCAGCCCGACCCTCCCCTGGCACAACGTAAGGCCATTATCTCTCATCCAACTCCA
GGACGGAGTCAGTGAGAATATTGTTTAAACTCCTCATCCTTCCAACATAAATATATTTTGGGATTATATC
AACATTCAATGTTACTTAAAGTGACCTTGTAAATATTTTCACAACTGAGCCATGTTTGATTTGTATACTT
ATGTTTACTTTACTGTTTTTCCTGAAGTTAATAATTGCCTTGAATTTATTTATTTCTTTAAAAATGTTTC
ATTACTCAGGACTGTAGTTTACATTACGATTCTTTGTGTTATACAGTTGATGGGTTTCTTTTCTTTCTTA
ATTTCTTTAAAAAATAGAGATGGGGTCTTACTATATTACCCAGGCTGGTCTTGAAGTCCTGGGCTCAAGT
GATCTTCCTGTCTCAGCCTACCAAGTAGCTGAGACTATAGGTGCAAAAAAGCCACTATACCTGGCTAGTT
TACAGGTTTTAACAAATGCATTATGCCACGTATCCATTATTACAGGATCACACAAGATATTTTCATTACC
CTGAAAGCATCCCTGTGTTCCACCAATTCATCCTGCCTCCATGAGCCGCTGGCAACCACTGATCTCTATA
GTTTTGCCTTTTCTAAAATGTCATATAATTGGAATCATACAGTCTGTAGCATTTTCAGACTAGCTTTTAA
AATTTGGCAATATGCATTTAAGGTTCCTCCTTAAATGTGAAGGGCATAGCCAATGTGGCTTGATAGCTCA
TTTCTTTTTATTGGTGAATATTTCATTGTCTGGATGTTCCACAGTTTGTTTATCCATTCACCTATTCAAT
TTGCTTTTTTTCTGTGTATCTATCACTAATTCAATACTGGACTCTCCAACAGAGCCGTTTAAACACTGGC
CGTCGTTTTACAACGTCGTGACTGGGAAAACCCTGGCGTTACCCAACTTAATCGCCTTGCAGCACATCCC
CCTTTCGCCAGCTGGCGTAATAGCGAAGAGGCCCGCACCGATCGCCCTTCCCAACAGTTGCGCAGCCTGA
ATGGCGAATGGCGCCTGATGCGGTATTTTCTCCTTACGCATCTGTGCGGTATTTCACACCGCATATGGTG
CACTCTCAGTACAATCTGCTCTGATGCCGCATAGTTAAGCCAGCCCCGACACCCGCCAACACCCGCTGAC
GCGCCCTGACGGGCTTGTCTGCTCCCGGCATCCGCTTACAGACAAGCTGTGACCGTCTCCGGGAGCTGCA
TGTGTCAGAGGTTTTCACCGTCATCACCGAAACGCGCGATGCAGCTCTGGCCCGTGTCTCAAAATCTCTG
ATGTTACATTGCACAAGATAAAAATATATCATCATGAACAATAAAACTGTCTGCTTACATAAACAGTAAT
ACAAGGGGTGTTATGAGCCATATTCAACGGGAAACGTCGAGGCCGCGATTAAATTCCAACATGGATGCTG
ATTTATATGGGTATAAATGGGCTCGCGATAATGTCGGGCAATCAGGTGCGACAATCTATCGCTTGTATGG
GAAGCCCGATGCGCCAGAGTTGTTTCTGAAACATGGCAAAGGTAGCGTTGCCAATGATGTTACAGATGAG
ATGGTCAGACTAAACTGGCTGACGGAATTTATGCCTCTTCCGACCATCAAGCATTTTATCCGTACTCCTG
ATGATGCATGGTTACTCACCACTGCGATCCCCGGAAAAACAGCATTCCAGGTATTAGAAGAATATCCTGA
TTCAGGTGAAAATATTGTTGATGCGCTGGCAGTGTTCCTGCGCCGGTTGCATTCGATTCCTGTTTGTAAT
TGTCCTTTTAACAGCGATCGCGTATTTCGTCTCGCTCAGGCGCAATCACGAATGAATAACGGTTTGGTTG
ATGCGAGTGATTTTGATGACGAGCGTAATGGCTGGCCTGTTGAACAAGTCTGGAAAGAAATGCATAAACT
TTTGCCATTCTCACCGGATTCAGTCGTCACTCATGGTGATTTCTCACTTGATAACCTTATTTTTGACGAG
GGGAAATTAATAGGTTGTATTGATGTTGGACGAGTCGGAATCGCAGACCGATACCAGGATCTTGCCATCC
TATGGAACTGCCTCGGTGAGTTTTCTCCTTCATTACAGAAACGGCTTTTTCAAAAATATGGTATTGATAA
TCCTGATATGAATAAATTGCAGTTTCATTTGATGCTCGATGAGTTTTTCTAATCAGAATTGGTTAATTGG
TTGTAACATTATTCAGATTGGGCTTGATTTAAAACTTCATTTTTAATTTAAAAGGATCTAGGTGAAGATC
CTTTTTGATAATCTCATGACCAAAATCCCTTAACGTGAGTTTTCGTTCCACTGAGCGTCAGACCCCGTAG
AAAAGATCAAAGGATCTTCTTGAGATCCTTTTTTTCTGCGCGTAATCTGCTGCTTGCAAACAAAAAAACC
ACCGCTACCAGCGGTGGTTTGTTTGCCGGATCAAGAGCTACCAACTCTTTTTCCGAAGGTAACTGGCTTC
AGCAGAGCGCAGATACCAAATACTGTTCTTCTAGTGTAGCCGTAGTTAGGCCACCACTTCAAGAACTCTG
TAGCACCGCCTACATACCTCGCTCTGCTAATCCTGTTACCAGTGGCTGCTGCCAGTGGCGATAAGTCGTG
TCTTACCGGGTTGGACTCAAGACGATAGTTACCGGATAAGGCGCAGCGGTCGGGCTGAACGGGGGGTTCG
TGCACACAGCCCAGCTTGGAGCGAACGACCTACACCGAACTGAGATACCTACAGCGTGAGCTATGAGAAA
GCGCCACGCTTCCCGAAGGGAGAAAGGCGGACAGGTATCCGGTAAGCGGCAGGGTCGGAACAGGAGAGCG
CACGAGGGAGCTTCCAGGGGGAAACGCCTGGTATCTTTATAGTCCTGTCGGGTTTCGCCACCTCTGACTT
GAGCGTCGATTTTTGTGATGCTCGTCAGGGGGGCGGAGCCTATGGAAAAACGCCAGCAACGCGGCCTTTT
TACGGTTCCTGGCCTTTTGCTGGCCTTTTGCTCACATGTTCTTTCCTGCGTTATCCCCTGATTCTGTGGA
TAACCGTATTACCGCCTTTGAGTGAGCTGATACCGCTCGCCGCAGCCGAACGACCGAGCGCAGCGAGTCA
GTGAGCGAGGAAGCGGAAGAGCGCCCAATACGCAAACCGCCTCTCCCCGCGCGTTGGCCGATTCATTAAT
GCAGCTGGCACGACAGGTTTCCCGACTGGAAAGCGGGCAGTGAGCGCAACGCAATTAATGTGAGTTAGCT
CACTCATTAGGCACCCCAGGCTTTACACTTTATGCTTCCGGCTCGTATGTTGTGTGGAATTGTGAGCGGA
TAACAATTTCACACAGGAAACAGCTATGACCATGATTACGCCGCGGCCGCAGCAGGAGAATCATGCCAAT
GGGCCAATATACATTCTGACCCACAGTTTCATAATAAAATAAAATGGTTGTGGTTGTAAGCCACTATGTT
TCAGAGTGGTTTGTTACACAGCAATAAATAACTAATATAGTAGGCATACCATCAAGTCCAAAGTAGGTAG
AGAAGAATGTAAATAGCAGAGCAAAACAGCATGACTGGTGGCTGGGAGGCTTAAAACTGGGACAGGATCA
GAGTCATGAAAGAAGTCAAAGAAATGGTTCAGAAGTAAGGCTGAGACTGACTTACAAAAGCTGAAAGTCC
CTTTAAGTTGGTGTTTGGTGCATTGGCAGGGGCAGGTATGGTGACTTAAAAGAGCCATGCTCAACAAGAT
CAAGCACAACACAATCACGGGTCACCCCAGCAGACCTTAGCGAGTCTAGCCATTTCTTTGGTGGTGGTCA
CAGTCATGCTTCAGCCCAGTTTCCACTTGGACAAATGGTACATATTTTCAATGAGATGAAAATTAAGATA
CAATCCATGTGCTCAGAGAGTGATCACAGCTCTGACTAAACACTGTGCCCCAAAGTGTTGAGGAATTGGG
AAAACCTAGCTGAGTTAGTGGTCTCTTTTCTGTTACAATAAAGCTCATAATGAAAATTAGCCTTCTTTGT
TCTTCCCCAAGTCTTTCTTTCTAGACGAAACTACTTTCAACTGTTTTAACTTCCTTACTGTTAACTTCCA
TATTTCTAGATAGTATGGTCAGACTGTTATTTCTTGACTTTTAAATGTAAGATATTATCTACTGACTTCC
TTCTATGTAAGATGAGGATTGAGCTCTCTTACCCTTCTCCCAGCGGCCGCATAACTTCGTATAGCATACA
TTATACGAAGTTATCTGACCTCTTCTCTTCCTCCCACAGGGCCTCGAGAGATCTGGCAGCGGAGAGGGCA
GAGGAAGTCTTCTAACATGCGGTGACGTGGAGGAGAATCCCGGCCCTAGGATTGAACAAGATGGATTGCA
CGCAGGTTCTCCGGCCGCTTGGGTGGAGAGGCTATTCGGCTATGACTGGGCACAACAGACAATCGGCTGC
TCTGATGCCGCCGTGTTCCGGCTGTCAGCGCAGGGGCGCCCGGTTCTTTTTGTCAAGACCGACCTGTCCG
GTGCCCTGAATGAACTGCAGGACGAGGCAGCGCGGCTATCGTGGCTGGCCACGACGGGCGTTCCTTGCGC
AGCTGTGCTCGACGTTGTCACTGAAGCGGGAAGGGACTGGCTGCTATTGGGCGAAGTGCCGGGGCAGGAT
CTCCTGTCATCTCACCTTGCTCCTGCCGAGAAAGTATCCATCATGGCTGATGCAATGCGGCGGCTGCATA
CGCTTGATCCGGCTACCTGCCCATTCGACCACCAAGCGAAACATCGCATCGAGCGAGCACGTACTCGGAT
GGAAGCCGGTCTTGTCGATCAGGATGATCTGGACGAAGAGCATCAGGGGCTCGCGCCAGCCGAACTGTTC
GCCAGGCTCAAGGCGCGCATGCCCGACGGCGAGGATCTCGTCGTGACCCATGGCGATGCCTGCTTGCCGA
ATATCATGGTGGAAAATGGCCGCTTTTCTGGATTCATCGACTGTGGCCGGCTGGGTGTGGCGGACCGCTA
TCAGGACATAGCGTTGGCTACCCGTGATATTGCTGAAGAGCTTGGCGGCGAATGGGCTGACCGCTTCCTC
GTGCTTTACGGTATCGCCGCTCCCGATTCGCAGCGCATCGCCTTCTATCGCCTTCTTGACGAGTTCTTCT
AACACCTGGTGCATGACCCGCAAGCCCGGTGCCTGACTGTGCCTTCTAGTTGCCAGCCATCTGTTGTTTG
CCCCTCCCCCGTGCCTTCCTTGACCCTGGAAGGTGCCACTCCCACTGTCCTTTCCTAATAAAATGAGGAA
ATTGCATCGCATTGTCTGAGTAGGTGTCATTCTATTCTGGGGGGTGGGGTGGGGCAGGACAGCAAGGGGG
AGGATTGGGAAGACAATAGCAGGCATGCTGGGGATGCGGTGGGCTCTATGGATAACTTCGTATAGCATAC
ATTATACGAAGTTATGAGCTCACGGGGACAGCCCCCCCCCAAAGCCCCCAGGGATGTAATTACGTCCCTC
CCCCGCTAGGGGGCAGCAGCGAGCCGCCCGGGGCTCCGCTCCGGTCCGGCGCTCCCCCCGCATCCCCGAG
CCGGCAGCGTGCGGGGACAGCCCGGGCACGGGGAAGGTGGCACGGGATCGCTTTCCTCTGAACGCTTCTC
GCTGCTCTTTGAGCCTGCAGACACCTGGGGGGATACGGGGAAAAAGCTTTAGGCTGAAAGAGAGATTTAG
AATGACAGAATCATAGAACGGCCTGGGTTGCAAAGGAGCACAGTGCTCATCCAGATCCAACCCCCTGCTA
TGTGCAGGGTCATCAACCAGCAGCCCAGGCTGCCCAGAGCCACATCCAGCCTGGCCTTGAATGCCTGCAG
GGATGGGGCATCCACAGCCTCCTTGGGCAACCTGTTCAGTGCGTCACCACCCTCTGGGGGAAAAACTGCC
TCCTCATATCCAACCCAAACCTCCCCTGTCTCAGTGTAAAGCCATTCCCCCTTGTCCTATCAAGGGGGAG
TTTGCTGTGACATTGTTGGTCTGGGGTGACACATGTTTGCCAATTCAGTGCATCACGGAGAGGCAGATCT
TGGGGATAAGGAAGTGCAGGACAGCATGGACGTGGGACATGCAGGTGTTGAGGGCTCTGGGACACTCTCC
AAGTCACAGCGTTCAGAACAGCCTTAAGGATAAGAAGATAGGATAGAAGGACAAAGAGCAAGTTAAAACC
CAGCATGGAGAGGAGCACAAAAAGGCCACAGACACTGCTGGTCCCTGTGTCTGAGCCTGCATGTTTGATG
GTGTCTGGATGCAAGCAGAAGGGGTGGAAGAGCTTGCCTGGAGAGATACAGCTGGGTCAGTAGGACTGGG
ACAGGCAGCTGGAGAATTGCCATGTAGATGTTCATACAATCGTCAAATCATGAAGGCTGGAAAAGCCCTC
CAAGATCCCCAAGACCAACCCCAACCCACCCACCGTGCCCACTGGCCATGTCCCTCAGTGCCACATCCCC
ACAGTTCTTCATCACCTCCAGGGACGGTGACCCCCCCACCTCCGTGGGCAGCTGTGCCACTGCAGCACCG
CTCTTTGGAGAAGGTAAATCTTGCTAAATCCAGCCCGACCCTCCCCTGGCACAACGTAAGGCCATTATCT
CTCATCCAACTCCAGGACGGAGTCAGTGAGAATATTGGCGCGCCGAATTCTCGCGACGAT
