Features (pLannotate 1.2.2; 27 found; start..end, strand, type, name):
      9..42      +  protein_bind   lox2272: Cre-mediated recombination occurs in the 8-bp core sequence (GGATACTT). lox2272 sites are compatible with each other, but incompatible with loxP or loxN sites (Lee and Saito, 1988). Cre recombinase
    113..416     +  enhancer       CMV enhancer: human cytomegalovirus immediate early enhancer
    418..695     +  promoter       chicken β-actin promoter: No description available
    697..1714    +  intron         chimeric intron: chimera between introns from chicken β-actin and rabbit β-globin
   1787..5890    +  CDS            Cas9: Cas9 (Csn1) endonuclease from the Streptococcus pyogenes Type II CRISPR/Cas system generates RNA-guided double strand breaks in DNA
   6026..6721    +  CDS            TagBFP: TagBFP is a basic (constitutively fluorescent) blue fluorescent protein published in 2008, derived from Entacmaea quadricolor. It is reported to be a very rapidly-maturing monomer with very low acid sensitivity.
   6767..6952    +  CDS            KRAB: Krüppel-associated box (KRAB) transcriptional repression domain from the human zinc finger protein ZNF10 (Margolin et al., 1994)
   6959..7039    +  CDS            HBB (fragment): HBB_PONPY - Experimental evidence at transcript level: Swiss-Prot protein existence level 2. Involved in oxygen transport from the lung to the various peripheral tissues. From Pongo pygmaeus (Bornean orangutan).
   7110..7165    +  polyA_signal   β-globin poly(A) signal: rabbit β-globin polyadenylation signal (Gil and Proudfoot, 1987)
   7498..7531    -  protein_bind   loxP511: Cre-mediated recombination occurs in the 8-bp core sequence (GTATACAT). loxP511 sites are compatible with each other, but incompatible with wild-type loxP sites. Cre recombinase
   8108..8236    -  CDS            OR51A4 (fragment): O51A4_HUMAN - Experimental evidence at transcript level: Swiss-Prot protein existence level 2. Odorant receptor. From Homo sapiens (Human).
   9586..9740    +  CDS            lacZα (fragment): LacZα fragment of β-galactosidase; lacZ fragment
   9746..9845    -  misc_feature   bom (fragment): basis of mobility region from pBR322
   9947..9988    -  CDS            rop (fragment): Rop protein, which maintains plasmids at low copy number; rop
  10095..10904   +  CDS            KanR: aminoglycoside phosphotransferase; aph(3')-Ia; confers resistance to kanamycin in bacteria or G418 (Geneticin®) in eukaryotes
  11082..11670   +  rep_origin     ori: high-copy-number ColE1/pMB1/pBR322/pUC origin of replication
  11853..11945   +  CDS            lacI (fragment): lac repressor; lacI; The lac repressor binds to the lac operator to inhibit transcription in E. coli. This inhibition can be relieved by adding lactose or isopropyl-β-D-thiogalactopyranoside (IPTG).
  11958..11979   +  protein_bind   CAP binding site: CAP binding activates transcription in the presence of cAMP. E. coli catabolite activator protein
  11994..12024   +  promoter       lac promoter: promoter for the E. coli lac operon
  12028..12050   +  protein_bind   lac operator (fragment): The lac repressor binds to the lac operator to inhibit transcription in E. coli. This inhibition can be relieved by adding lactose or isopropyl-β-D-thiogalactopyranoside (IPTG). lac repressor encoded by lacI
  12933..12966   +  protein_bind   loxP: Cre-mediated recombination occurs in the 8-bp core sequence (GCATACAT). Cre recombinase
  12967..12992   +  misc_feature   SA: splice acceptor site
  13072..13862   +  CDS            NeoR/KanR (fragment): aminoglycoside phosphotransferase from Tn5; aph(3')-II (or nptII); confers resistance to neomycin, kanamycin, and G418 (Geneticin®)
  13865..13898   +  CDS            PuroR (fragment): puromycin N-acetyltransferase; pac from Streptomyces alboniger; confers resistance to puromycin
  13899..14123   +  polyA_signal   bGH poly(A) signal: bovine growth hormone polyadenylation signal
  14124..14157   +  protein_bind   loxP: Cre-mediated recombination occurs in the 8-bp core sequence (GCATACAT). Cre recombinase
  14702..14830   -  CDS            OR51A4 (fragment): O51A4_HUMAN - Experimental evidence at transcript level: Swiss-Prot protein existence level 2. Odorant receptor. From Homo sapiens (Human).
>Addgene plasmid #127968 | pC13N-dCas9-BFP-KRAB | analyzer sequence | sequence record 245309
CGGTCGACATAACTTCGTATAGGATACTTTATACGAAGTTATCAATTCAGGCTAGTTATTAATAGTAATC
AATTACGGGGTCATTAGTTCATAGCCCATATATGGAGTTCCGCGTTACATAACTTACGGTAAATGGCCCG
CCTGGCTGACCGCCCAACGACCCCCGCCCATTGACGTCAATAATGACGTATGTTCCCATAGTAACGCCAA
TAGGGACTTTCCATTGACGTCAATGGGTGGAGTATTTACGGTAAACTGCCCACTTGGCAGTACATCAAGT
GTATCATATGCCAAGTACGCCCCCTATTGACGTCAATGACGGTAAATGGCCCGCCTGGCATTATGCCCAG
TACATGACCTTATGGGACTTTCCTACTTGGCAGTACATCTACGTATTAGTCATCGCTATTACCATGGTCG
AGGTGAGCCCCACGTTCTGCTTCACTCTCCCCATCTCCCCCCCCTCCCCACCCCCAATTTTGTATTTATT
TATTTTTTAATTATTTTGTGCAGCGATGGGGGCGGGGGGGGGGGGGGGGCGCGCGCCAGGCGGGGCGGGG
CGGGGCGAGGGGCGGGGCGGGGCGAGGCGGAGAGGTGCGGCGGCAGCCAATCAGAGCGGCGCGCTCCGAA
AGTTTCCTTTTATGGCGAGGCGGCGGCGGCGGCGGCCCTATAAAAAGCGAAGCGCGCGGCGGGCGGGGAG
TCGCTGCGACGCTGCCTTCGCCCCGTGCCCCGCTCCGCCGCCGCCTCGCGCCGCCCGCCCCGGCTCTGAC
TGACCGCGTTACTCCCACAGGTGAGCGGGCGGGACGGCCCTTCTCCTCCGGGCTGTAATTAGCGCTTGGT
TTAATGACGGCTTGTTTCTTTTCTGTGGCTGCGTGAAAGCCTTGAGGGGCTCCGGGAGGGCCCTTTGTGC
GGGGGGAGCGGCTCGGGGGGTGCGTGCGTGTGTGTGTGCGTGGGGAGCGCCGCGTGCGGCTCCGCGCTGC
CCGGCGGCTGTGAGCGCTGCGGGCGCGGCGCGGGGCTTTGTGCGCTCCGCAGTGTGCGCGAGGGGAGCGC
GGCCGGGGGCGGTGCCCCGCGGTGCGGGGGGGGCTGCGAGGGGAACAAAGGCTGCGTGCGGGGTGTGTGC
GTGGGGGGGTGAGCAGGGGGTGTGGGCGCGTCGGTCGGGCTGCAACCCCCCCTGCACCCCCCTCCCCGAG
TTGCTGAGCACGGCCCGGCTTCGGGTGCGGGGCTCCGTACGGGGCGTGGCGCGGGGCTCGCCGTGCCGGG
CGGGGGGTGGCGGCAGGTGGGGGTGCCGGGCGGGGCGGGGCCGCCTCGGGCCGGGGAGGGCTCGGGGGAG
GGGCGCGGCGGCCCCCGGAGCGCCGGCGGCTGTCGAGGCGCGGCGAGCCGCAGCCATTGCCTTTTATGGT
AATCGTGCGAGAGGGCGCAGGGACTTCCTTTGTCCCAAATCTGTGCGGAGCCGAAATCTGGGAGGCGCCG
CCGCACCCCCTCTAGCGGGCGCGGGGCGAAGCGGTGCGGCGCCGGCAGGAAGGAAATGGGCGGGGAGGGC
CTTCGTGCGTCGCCGCGCCGCCGTCCCCTTCTCCCTCTCCAGCCTCGGGGCTGTCCGCGGGGGGACGGCT
GCCTTCGGGGGGGACGGGGCAGGGCGGGGTTCGGCTTCTGGCGTGTGACCGGCGGCTCTAGAGCCTCTGC
TAACCATGTTCATGCCTTCTTCTTTTTCCTACAGCTCCTGGGCAACGTGCTGGTTATTGTGCTGTCTCAT
CATTTTGGCAAAGAATTGTGTACAACTAGTGCCACCATGGACAAGAAGTACAGCATCGGCCTGGCCATCG
GCACCAACTCTGTGGGCTGGGCCGTGATCACCGACGAGTACAAGGTGCCCAGCAAGAAATTCAAGGTGCT
GGGCAACACCGACCGGCACAGCATCAAGAAGAACCTGATCGGCGCCCTGCTGTTCGACAGCGGAGAAACA
GCCGAGGCCACCCGGCTGAAGAGAACCGCCAGAAGAAGATACACCAGACGGAAGAACCGGATCTGCTATC
TGCAAGAGATCTTCAGCAACGAGATGGCCAAGGTGGACGACAGCTTCTTCCACAGACTGGAAGAGTCCTT
CCTGGTGGAAGAGGATAAGAAGCACGAGCGGCACCCCATCTTCGGCAACATCGTGGACGAGGTGGCCTAC
CACGAGAAGTACCCCACCATCTACCACCTGAGAAAGAAACTGGTGGACAGCACCGACAAGGCCGACCTGC
GGCTGATCTATCTGGCCCTGGCCCACATGATCAAGTTCCGGGGCCACTTCCTGATCGAGGGCGACCTGAA
CCCCGACAACAGCGACGTGGACAAGCTGTTCATCCAGCTGGTGCAGACCTACAACCAGCTGTTCGAGGAA
AACCCCATCAACGCCAGCGGCGTGGACGCCAAGGCCATCCTGTCTGCCAGACTGAGCAAGAGCAGACGGC
TGGAAAATCTGATCGCCCAGCTGCCCGGCGAGAAGAAGAATGGCCTGTTCGGCAACCTGATTGCCCTGAG
CCTGGGCCTGACCCCCAACTTCAAGAGCAACTTCGACCTGGCCGAGGATGCCAAACTGCAGCTGAGCAAG
GACACCTACGACGACGACCTGGACAACCTGCTGGCCCAGATCGGCGACCAGTACGCCGACCTGTTTCTGG
CCGCCAAGAACCTGTCCGACGCCATCCTGCTGAGCGACATCCTGAGAGTGAACACCGAGATCACCAAGGC
CCCCCTGAGCGCCTCTATGATCAAGAGATACGACGAGCACCACCAGGACCTGACCCTGCTGAAAGCTCTC
GTGCGGCAGCAGCTGCCTGAGAAGTACAAAGAGATTTTCTTCGACCAGAGCAAGAACGGCTACGCCGGCT
ACATCGATGGCGGAGCCAGCCAGGAAGAGTTCTACAAGTTCATCAAGCCCATCCTGGAAAAGATGGACGG
CACCGAGGAACTGCTCGTGAAGCTGAACAGAGAGGACCTGCTGCGGAAGCAGCGGACCTTCGACAACGGC
AGCATCCCCCACCAGATCCACCTGGGAGAGCTGCACGCCATTCTGCGGCGGCAGGAAGATTTTTACCCAT
TCCTGAAGGACAACCGGGAAAAGATCGAGAAGATCCTGACCTTCCGCATCCCCTACTACGTGGGCCCTCT
GGCCAGGGGAAACAGCAGATTCGCCTGGATGACCAGAAAGAGCGAGGAAACCATCACCCCCTGGAACTTC
GAGGAAGTGGTGGACAAGGGCGCCAGCGCCCAGAGCTTCATCGAGCGGATGACCAACTTCGATAAGAACC
TGCCCAACGAGAAGGTGCTGCCCAAGCACAGCCTGCTGTACGAGTACTTCACCGTGTACAACGAGCTGAC
CAAAGTGAAATACGTGACCGAGGGAATGAGAAAGCCCGCCTTCCTGAGCGGCGAGCAGAAAAAAGCCATC
GTGGACCTGCTGTTCAAGACCAACCGGAAAGTGACCGTGAAGCAGCTGAAAGAGGACTACTTCAAGAAAA
TCGAGTGCTTCGACTCCGTGGAAATCTCCGGCGTGGAAGATCGGTTCAACGCCTCCCTGGGCACATACCA
CGATCTGCTGAAAATTATCAAGGACAAGGACTTCCTGGACAATGAGGAAAACGAGGACATTCTGGAAGAT
ATCGTGCTGACCCTGACACTGTTTGAGGACAGAGAGATGATCGAGGAACGGCTGAAAACCTATGCCCACC
TGTTCGACGACAAAGTGATGAAGCAGCTGAAGCGGCGGAGATACACCGGCTGGGGCAGGCTGAGCCGGAA
GCTGATCAACGGCATCCGGGACAAGCAGTCCGGCAAGACAATCCTGGATTTCCTGAAGTCCGACGGCTTC
GCCAACAGAAACTTCATGCAGCTGATCCACGACGACAGCCTGACCTTTAAAGAGGACATCCAGAAAGCCC
AGGTGTCCGGCCAGGGCGATAGCCTGCACGAGCACATTGCCAATCTGGCCGGCAGCCCCGCCATTAAGAA
GGGCATCCTGCAGACAGTGAAGGTGGTGGACGAGCTCGTGAAAGTGATGGGCCGGCACAAGCCCGAGAAC
ATCGTGATCGAAATGGCCAGAGAGAACCAGACCACCCAGAAGGGACAGAAGAACAGCCGCGAGAGAATGA
AGCGGATCGAAGAGGGCATCAAAGAGCTGGGCAGCCAGATCCTGAAAGAACACCCCGTGGAAAACACCCA
GCTGCAGAACGAGAAGCTGTACCTGTACTACCTGCAGAATGGGCGGGATATGTACGTGGACCAGGAACTG
GACATCAACCGGCTGTCCGACTACGATGTGGACGCTATCGTGCCTCAGAGCTTTCTGAAGGACGACTCCA
TCGATAACAAAGTGCTGACTCGGAGCGACAAGAACCGGGGCAAGAGCGACAACGTGCCCTCCGAAGAGGT
CGTGAAGAAGATGAAGAACTACTGGCGCCAGCTGCTGAATGCCAAGCTGATTACCCAGAGGAAGTTCGAC
AATCTGACCAAGGCCGAGAGAGGCGGCCTGAGCGAACTGGATAAGGCCGGCTTCATCAAGAGACAGCTGG
TGGAAACCCGGCAGATCACAAAGCACGTGGCACAGATCCTGGACTCCCGGATGAACACTAAGTACGACGA
GAACGACAAACTGATCCGGGAAGTGAAAGTGATCACCCTGAAGTCCAAGCTGGTGTCCGATTTCCGGAAG
GATTTCCAGTTTTACAAAGTGCGCGAGATCAACAACTACCACCACGCCCACGACGCCTACCTGAACGCCG
TCGTGGGAACCGCCCTGATCAAAAAGTACCCTAAGCTGGAAAGCGAGTTCGTGTACGGCGACTACAAGGT
GTACGACGTGCGGAAGATGATCGCCAAGAGCGAGCAGGAAATCGGCAAGGCTACCGCCAAGTACTTCTTC
TACAGCAACATCATGAACTTTTTCAAGACCGAGATTACCCTGGCCAACGGCGAGATCCGGAAGCGGCCTC
TGATCGAGACAAACGGCGAAACAGGCGAGATCGTGTGGGATAAGGGCCGGGACTTTGCCACCGTGCGGAA
AGTGCTGTCTATGCCCCAAGTGAATATCGTGAAAAAGACCGAGGTGCAGACAGGCGGCTTCAGCAAAGAG
TCTATCCTGCCCAAGAGGAACAGCGACAAGCTGATCGCCAGAAAGAAGGACTGGGACCCTAAGAAGTACG
GCGGCTTCGACAGCCCCACCGTGGCCTATTCTGTGCTGGTGGTGGCCAAAGTGGAAAAGGGCAAGTCCAA
GAAACTGAAGAGTGTGAAAGAGCTGCTGGGGATCACCATCATGGAAAGAAGCAGCTTCGAGAAGAATCCC
ATCGACTTTCTGGAAGCCAAGGGCTACAAAGAAGTGAAAAAGGACCTGATCATCAAGCTGCCTAAGTACT
CCCTGTTCGAGCTGGAAAACGGCCGGAAGAGAATGCTGGCCTCTGCCGGCGAACTGCAGAAGGGAAACGA
ACTGGCCCTGCCCTCCAAATATGTGAACTTCCTGTACCTGGCCAGCCACTATGAGAAGCTGAAGGGCTCC
CCCGAGGATAATGAGCAGAAACAGCTGTTTGTGGAACAGCACAAACACTACCTGGACGAGATCATCGAGC
AGATCAGCGAGTTCTCCAAGAGAGTGATCCTGGCCGACGCTAATCTGGACAAGGTGCTGAGCGCCTACAA
CAAGCACAGAGACAAGCCTATCAGAGAGCAGGCCGAGAATATCATCCACCTGTTTACCCTGACCAATCTG
GGAGCCCCTGCCGCCTTCAAGTACTTTGACACCACCATCGACCGGAAGAGGTACACCAGCACCAAAGAGG
TGCTGGACGCCACCCTGATCCACCAGAGCATCACCGGCCTGTACGAGACACGGATCGACCTGTCTCAGCT
GGGAGGCGACGCCTATCCCTATGACGTGCCCGATTATGCCAGCCTGGGCAGCGGCTCCCCCAAGAAAAAA
CGCAAGGTGGAAGATCCTAAGAAAAAGCGGAAAGTGGACGGCATTGGTAGTGGGAGCAACGGCAGCAGCG
GATCCAGCGAGCTGATTAAGGAGAACATGCACATGAAGCTGTACATGGAGGGCACCGTGGACAACCATCA
CTTCAAGTGCACATCCGAGGGCGAAGGCAAGCCCTACGAGGGCACCCAGACCATGAGAATCAAGGTGGTC
GAGGGCGGCCCTCTCCCCTTCGCCTTCGACATCCTGGCTACTAGCTTCCTCTACGGCAGCAAGACCTTCA
TCAACCACACCCAGGGCATCCCCGACTTCTTCAAGCAGTCCTTCCCTGAGGGCTTCACATGGGAGAGAGT
CACCACATACGAAGACGGGGGCGTGCTGACCGCTACCCAGGACACCAGCCTCCAGGACGGCTGCCTCATC
TACAACGTCAAGATCAGAGGGGTGAACTTCACATCCAACGGCCCTGTGATGCAGAAGAAAACACTCGGCT
GGGAGGCCTTCACCGAGACGCTGTACCCCGCTGACGGCGGCCTGGAAGGCAGAAACGACATGGCCCTGAA
GCTCGTGGGCGGGAGCCATCTGATCGCAAACATCAAGACCACATATAGATCCAAGAAACCCGCTAAGAAC
CTCAAGATGCCTGGCGTCTACTATGTGGACTACAGACTGGAAAGAATCAAGGAGGCCAACAACGAGACCT
ACGTCGAGCAGCACGAGGTGGCAGTGGCCAGATACTGCGACCTCCCTAGCAAACTGGGGCACAAGCTTAA
TGGCGGTGGCGGAGGGATGGATGCTAAGTCACTAACTGCCTGGTCCCGGACACTGGTGACCTTCAAGGAT
GTATTTGTGGACTTCACCAGGGAGGAGTGGAAGCTGCTGGACACTGCTCAGCAGATCGTGTACAGAAATG
TGATGCTGGAGAACTATAAGAACCTGGTTTCCTTGGGTTATCAGCTTACTAAGCCAGATGTGATCCTCCG
GTTGGAGAAGGGAGAAGAGCCCTAGACGCGTGAATTCACTCCTCAGGTGCAGGCTGCCTATCAGAAGGTG
GTGGCTGGTGTGGCCAATGCCCTGGCTCACAAATACCACTGAGATCTTTTTCCCTCTGCCAAAAATTATG
GGGACATCATGAAGCCCCTTGAGCATCTGACTTCTGGCTAATAAAGGAAATTTATTTTCATTGCAATAGT
GTGTTGGAATTTTTTGTGTCTCTCACTCGGAAGGACATATGGGAGGGCAAATCATTTAAAACATCAGAAT
GAGTATTTGGTTTAGAGTTTGGCAACATATGCCCATATGCTGGCTGCCATGAACAAAGGTTGGCTATAAA
GAGGTCATCAGTATATGAAACAGCCCCCTGCTGTCCATTCCTTATTCCATAGAAAAGCCTTGACTTGAGG
TTAGATTTTTTTTATATTTTGTTTTGTGTTATTTTTTTCTTTAACATCCCTAAAATTTTCCTTACATGTT
TTACTAGCCAGATTTTTCCTCCTCTCCTGACTACTCCCAGTCATAGCTGTCCCTCTTCTCTTATGGAGAT
CACCGGTATAACTTCGTATAATGTATACTATACGAAGTTATGGTACCTTAATTAAGTTAACATGCATAGT
ACTGAGCTCACGGGGACAGCCCCCCCCCAAAGCCCCCAGGGATGTAATTACGTCCCTCCCCCGCTAGGGG
GCAGCAGCGAGCCGCCCGGGGCTCCGCTCCGGTCCGGCGCTCCCCCCGCATCCCCGAGCCGGCAGCGTGC
GGGGACAGCCCGGGCACGGGGAAGGTGGCACGGGATCGCTTTCCTCTGAACGCTTCTCGCTGCTCTTTGA
GCCTGCAGACACCTGGGGGGATACGGGGAAAAAGCTTTAGGCTGAAAGAGAGATTTAGAATGACAGAATC
ATAGAACGGCCTGGGTTGCAAAGGAGCACAGTGCTCATCCAGATCCAACCCCCTGCTATGTGCAGGGTCA
TCAACCAGCAGCCCAGGCTGCCCAGAGCCACATCCAGCCTGGCCTTGAATGCCTGCAGGGATGGGGCATC
CACAGCCTCCTTGGGCAACCTGTTCAGTGCGTCACCACCCTCTGGGGGAAAAACTGCCTCCTCATATCCA
ACCCAAACCTCCCCTGTCTCAGTGTAAAGCCATTCCCCCTTGTCCTATCAAGGGGGAGTTTGCTGTGACA
TTGTTGGTCTGGGGTGACACATGTTTGCCAATTCAGTGCATCACGGAGAGGCAGATCTTGGGGATAAGGA
AGTGCAGGACAGCATGGACGTGGGACATGCAGGTGTTGAGGGCTCTGGGACACTCTCCAAGTCACAGCGT
TCAGAACAGCCTTAAGGATAAGAAGATAGGATAGAAGGACAAAGAGCAAGTTAAAACCCAGCATGGAGAG
GAGCACAAAAAGGCCACAGACACTGCTGGTCCCTGTGTCTGAGCCTGCATGTTTGATGGTGTCTGGATGC
AAGCAGAAGGGGTGGAAGAGCTTGCCTGGAGAGATACAGCTGGGTCAGTAGGACTGGGACAGGCAGCTGG
AGAATTGCCATGTAGATGTTCATACAATCGTCAAATCATGAAGGCTGGAAAAGCCCTCCAAGATCCCCAA
GACCAACCCCAACCCACCCACCGTGCCCACTGGCCATGTCCCTCAGTGCCACATCCCCACAGTTCTTCAT
CACCTCCAGGGACGGTGACCCCCCCACCTCCGTGGGCAGCTGTGCCACTGCAGCACCGCTCTTTGGAGAA
GGTAAATCTTGCTAAATCCAGCCCGACCCTCCCCTGGCACAACGTAAGGCCATTATCTCTCATCCAACTC
CAGGACGGAGTCAGTGAGAATATTGTTTAAACTCCTCATCCTTCCAACATAAATATATTTTGGGATTATA
TCAACATTCAATGTTACTTAAAGTGACCTTGTAAATATTTTCACAACTGAGCCATGTTTGATTTGTATAC
TTATGTTTACTTTACTGTTTTTCCTGAAGTTAATAATTGCCTTGAATTTATTTATTTCTTTAAAAATGTT
TCATTACTCAGGACTGTAGTTTACATTACGATTCTTTGTGTTATACAGTTGATGGGTTTCTTTTCTTTCT
TAATTTCTTTAAAAAATAGAGATGGGGTCTTACTATATTACCCAGGCTGGTCTTGAAGTCCTGGGCTCAA
GTGATCTTCCTGTCTCAGCCTACCAAGTAGCTGAGACTATAGGTGCAAAAAAGCCACTATACCTGGCTAG
TTTACAGGTTTTAACAAATGCATTATGCCACGTATCCATTATTACAGGATCACACAAGATATTTTCATTA
CCCTGAAAGCATCCCTGTGTTCCACCAATTCATCCTGCCTCCATGAGCCGCTGGCAACCACTGATCTCTA
TAGTTTTGCCTTTTCTAAAATGTCATATAATTGGAATCATACAGTCTGTAGCATTTTCAGACTAGCTTTT
AAAATTTGGCAATATGCATTTAAGGTTCCTCCTTAAATGTGAAGGGCATAGCCAATGTGGCTTGATAGCT
CATTTCTTTTTATTGGTGAATATTTCATTGTCTGGATGTTCCACAGTTTGTTTATCCATTCACCTATTCA
ATTTGCTTTTTTTCTGTGTATCTATCACTAATTCAATACTGGACTCTCCAACAGAGCCGTTTAAACACTG
GCCGTCGTTTTACAACGTCGTGACTGGGAAAACCCTGGCGTTACCCAACTTAATCGCCTTGCAGCACATC
CCCCTTTCGCCAGCTGGCGTAATAGCGAAGAGGCCCGCACCGATCGCCCTTCCCAACAGTTGCGCAGCCT
GAATGGCGAATGGCGCCTGATGCGGTATTTTCTCCTTACGCATCTGTGCGGTATTTCACACCGCATATGG
TGCACTCTCAGTACAATCTGCTCTGATGCCGCATAGTTAAGCCAGCCCCGACACCCGCCAACACCCGCTG
ACGCGCCCTGACGGGCTTGTCTGCTCCCGGCATCCGCTTACAGACAAGCTGTGACCGTCTCCGGGAGCTG
CATGTGTCAGAGGTTTTCACCGTCATCACCGAAACGCGCGATGCAGCTCTGGCCCGTGTCTCAAAATCTC
TGATGTTACATTGCACAAGATAAAAATATATCATCATGAACAATAAAACTGTCTGCTTACATAAACAGTA
ATACAAGGGGTGTTATGAGCCATATTCAACGGGAAACGTCGAGGCCGCGATTAAATTCCAACATGGATGC
TGATTTATATGGGTATAAATGGGCTCGCGATAATGTCGGGCAATCAGGTGCGACAATCTATCGCTTGTAT
GGGAAGCCCGATGCGCCAGAGTTGTTTCTGAAACATGGCAAAGGTAGCGTTGCCAATGATGTTACAGATG
AGATGGTCAGACTAAACTGGCTGACGGAATTTATGCCTCTTCCGACCATCAAGCATTTTATCCGTACTCC
TGATGATGCATGGTTACTCACCACTGCGATCCCCGGAAAAACAGCATTCCAGGTATTAGAAGAATATCCT
GATTCAGGTGAAAATATTGTTGATGCGCTGGCAGTGTTCCTGCGCCGGTTGCATTCGATTCCTGTTTGTA
ATTGTCCTTTTAACAGCGATCGCGTATTTCGTCTCGCTCAGGCGCAATCACGAATGAATAACGGTTTGGT
TGATGCGAGTGATTTTGATGACGAGCGTAATGGCTGGCCTGTTGAACAAGTCTGGAAAGAAATGCATAAA
CTTTTGCCATTCTCACCGGATTCAGTCGTCACTCATGGTGATTTCTCACTTGATAACCTTATTTTTGACG
AGGGGAAATTAATAGGTTGTATTGATGTTGGACGAGTCGGAATCGCAGACCGATACCAGGATCTTGCCAT
CCTATGGAACTGCCTCGGTGAGTTTTCTCCTTCATTACAGAAACGGCTTTTTCAAAAATATGGTATTGAT
AATCCTGATATGAATAAATTGCAGTTTCATTTGATGCTCGATGAGTTTTTCTAATCAGAATTGGTTAATT
GGTTGTAACATTATTCAGATTGGGCTTGATTTAAAACTTCATTTTTAATTTAAAAGGATCTAGGTGAAGA
TCCTTTTTGATAATCTCATGACCAAAATCCCTTAACGTGAGTTTTCGTTCCACTGAGCGTCAGACCCCGT
AGAAAAGATCAAAGGATCTTCTTGAGATCCTTTTTTTCTGCGCGTAATCTGCTGCTTGCAAACAAAAAAA
CCACCGCTACCAGCGGTGGTTTGTTTGCCGGATCAAGAGCTACCAACTCTTTTTCCGAAGGTAACTGGCT
TCAGCAGAGCGCAGATACCAAATACTGTTCTTCTAGTGTAGCCGTAGTTAGGCCACCACTTCAAGAACTC
TGTAGCACCGCCTACATACCTCGCTCTGCTAATCCTGTTACCAGTGGCTGCTGCCAGTGGCGATAAGTCG
TGTCTTACCGGGTTGGACTCAAGACGATAGTTACCGGATAAGGCGCAGCGGTCGGGCTGAACGGGGGGTT
CGTGCACACAGCCCAGCTTGGAGCGAACGACCTACACCGAACTGAGATACCTACAGCGTGAGCTATGAGA
AAGCGCCACGCTTCCCGAAGGGAGAAAGGCGGACAGGTATCCGGTAAGCGGCAGGGTCGGAACAGGAGAG
CGCACGAGGGAGCTTCCAGGGGGAAACGCCTGGTATCTTTATAGTCCTGTCGGGTTTCGCCACCTCTGAC
TTGAGCGTCGATTTTTGTGATGCTCGTCAGGGGGGCGGAGCCTATGGAAAAACGCCAGCAACGCGGCCTT
TTTACGGTTCCTGGCCTTTTGCTGGCCTTTTGCTCACATGTTCTTTCCTGCGTTATCCCCTGATTCTGTG
GATAACCGTATTACCGCCTTTGAGTGAGCTGATACCGCTCGCCGCAGCCGAACGACCGAGCGCAGCGAGT
CAGTGAGCGAGGAAGCGGAAGAGCGCCCAATACGCAAACCGCCTCTCCCCGCGCGTTGGCCGATTCATTA
ATGCAGCTGGCACGACAGGTTTCCCGACTGGAAAGCGGGCAGTGAGCGCAACGCAATTAATGTGAGTTAG
CTCACTCATTAGGCACCCCAGGCTTTACACTTTATGCTTCCGGCTCGTATGTTGTGTGGAATTGTGAGCG
GATAACAATTTCACACAGGAAACAGCTATGACCATGATTACGCCGCGGCCGCAGCAGGAGAATCATGCCA
ATGGGCCAATATACATTCTGACCCACAGTTTCATAATAAAATAAAATGGTTGTGGTTGTAAGCCACTATG
TTTCAGAGTGGTTTGTTACACAGCAATAAATAACTAATATAGTAGGCATACCATCAAGTCCAAAGTAGGT
AGAGAAGAATGTAAATAGCAGAGCAAAACAGCATGACTGGTGGCTGGGAGGCTTAAAACTGGGACAGGAT
CAGAGTCATGAAAGAAGTCAAAGAAATGGTTCAGAAGTAAGGCTGAGACTGACTTACAAAAGCTGAAAGT
CCCTTTAAGTTGGTGTTTGGTGCATTGGCAGGGGCAGGTATGGTGACTTAAAAGAGCCATGCTCAACAAG
ATCAAGCACAACACAATCACGGGTCACCCCAGCAGACCTTAGCGAGTCTAGCCATTTCTTTGGTGGTGGT
CACAGTCATGCTTCAGCCCAGTTTCCACTTGGACAAATGGTACATATTTTCAATGAGATGAAAATTAAGA
TACAATCCATGTGCTCAGAGAGTGATCACAGCTCTGACTAAACACTGTGCCCCAAAGTGTTGAGGAATTG
GGAAAACCTAGCTGAGTTAGTGGTCTCTTTTCTGTTACAATAAAGCTCATAATGAAAATTAGCCTTCTTT
GTTCTTCCCCAAGTCTTTCTTTCTAGACGAAACTACTTTCAACTGTTTTAACTTCCTTACTGTTAACTTC
CATATTTCTAGATAGTATGGTCAGACTGTTATTTCTTGACTTTTAAATGTAAGATATTATCTACTGACTT
CCTTCTATGTAAGATGAGGATTGAGCTCTCTTACCCTTCTCCCAGCGGCCGCATAACTTCGTATAGCATA
CATTATACGAAGTTATCTGACCTCTTCTCTTCCTCCCACAGGGCCTCGAGAGATCTGGCAGCGGAGAGGG
CAGAGGAAGTCTTCTAACATGCGGTGACGTGGAGGAGAATCCCGGCCCTAGGATTGAACAAGATGGATTG
CACGCAGGTTCTCCGGCCGCTTGGGTGGAGAGGCTATTCGGCTATGACTGGGCACAACAGACAATCGGCT
GCTCTGATGCCGCCGTGTTCCGGCTGTCAGCGCAGGGGCGCCCGGTTCTTTTTGTCAAGACCGACCTGTC
CGGTGCCCTGAATGAACTGCAGGACGAGGCAGCGCGGCTATCGTGGCTGGCCACGACGGGCGTTCCTTGC
GCAGCTGTGCTCGACGTTGTCACTGAAGCGGGAAGGGACTGGCTGCTATTGGGCGAAGTGCCGGGGCAGG
ATCTCCTGTCATCTCACCTTGCTCCTGCCGAGAAAGTATCCATCATGGCTGATGCAATGCGGCGGCTGCA
TACGCTTGATCCGGCTACCTGCCCATTCGACCACCAAGCGAAACATCGCATCGAGCGAGCACGTACTCGG
ATGGAAGCCGGTCTTGTCGATCAGGATGATCTGGACGAAGAGCATCAGGGGCTCGCGCCAGCCGAACTGT
TCGCCAGGCTCAAGGCGCGCATGCCCGACGGCGAGGATCTCGTCGTGACCCATGGCGATGCCTGCTTGCC
GAATATCATGGTGGAAAATGGCCGCTTTTCTGGATTCATCGACTGTGGCCGGCTGGGTGTGGCGGACCGC
TATCAGGACATAGCGTTGGCTACCCGTGATATTGCTGAAGAGCTTGGCGGCGAATGGGCTGACCGCTTCC
TCGTGCTTTACGGTATCGCCGCTCCCGATTCGCAGCGCATCGCCTTCTATCGCCTTCTTGACGAGTTCTT
CTAACACCTGGTGCATGACCCGCAAGCCCGGTGCCTGACTGTGCCTTCTAGTTGCCAGCCATCTGTTGTT
TGCCCCTCCCCCGTGCCTTCCTTGACCCTGGAAGGTGCCACTCCCACTGTCCTTTCCTAATAAAATGAGG
AAATTGCATCGCATTGTCTGAGTAGGTGTCATTCTATTCTGGGGGGTGGGGTGGGGCAGGACAGCAAGGG
GGAGGATTGGGAAGACAATAGCAGGCATGCTGGGGATGCGGTGGGCTCTATGGATAACTTCGTATAGCAT
ACATTATACGAAGTTATGAGCTCACGGGGACAGCCCCCCCCCAAAGCCCCCAGGGATGTAATTACGTCCC
TCCCCCGCTAGGGGGCAGCAGCGAGCCGCCCGGGGCTCCGCTCCGGTCCGGCGCTCCCCCCGCATCCCCG
AGCCGGCAGCGTGCGGGGACAGCCCGGGCACGGGGAAGGTGGCACGGGATCGCTTTCCTCTGAACGCTTC
TCGCTGCTCTTTGAGCCTGCAGACACCTGGGGGGATACGGGGAAAAAGCTTTAGGCTGAAAGAGAGATTT
AGAATGACAGAATCATAGAACGGCCTGGGTTGCAAAGGAGCACAGTGCTCATCCAGATCCAACCCCCTGC
TATGTGCAGGGTCATCAACCAGCAGCCCAGGCTGCCCAGAGCCACATCCAGCCTGGCCTTGAATGCCTGC
AGGGATGGGGCATCCACAGCCTCCTTGGGCAACCTGTTCAGTGCGTCACCACCCTCTGGGGGAAAAACTG
CCTCCTCATATCCAACCCAAACCTCCCCTGTCTCAGTGTAAAGCCATTCCCCCTTGTCCTATCAAGGGGG
AGTTTGCTGTGACATTGTTGGTCTGGGGTGACACATGTTTGCCAATTCAGTGCATCACGGAGAGGCAGAT
CTTGGGGATAAGGAAGTGCAGGACAGCATGGACGTGGGACATGCAGGTGTTGAGGGCTCTGGGACACTCT
CCAAGTCACAGCGTTCAGAACAGCCTTAAGGATAAGAAGATAGGATAGAAGGACAAAGAGCAAGTTAAAA
CCCAGCATGGAGAGGAGCACAAAAAGGCCACAGACACTGCTGGTCCCTGTGTCTGAGCCTGCATGTTTGA
TGGTGTCTGGATGCAAGCAGAAGGGGTGGAAGAGCTTGCCTGGAGAGATACAGCTGGGTCAGTAGGACTG
GGACAGGCAGCTGGAGAATTGCCATGTAGATGTTCATACAATCGTCAAATCATGAAGGCTGGAAAAGCCC
TCCAAGATCCCCAAGACCAACCCCAACCCACCCACCGTGCCCACTGGCCATGTCCCTCAGTGCCACATCC
CCACAGTTCTTCATCACCTCCAGGGACGGTGACCCCCCCACCTCCGTGGGCAGCTGTGCCACTGCAGCAC
CGCTCTTTGGAGAAGGTAAATCTTGCTAAATCCAGCCCGACCCTCCCCTGGCACAACGTAAGGCCATTAT
CTCTCATCCAACTCCAGGACGGAGTCAGTGAGAATATTGGCGCGCCGAATTCTCGCGACGAT
