Features (pLannotate 1.2.2; 27 found; start..end, strand, type, name):
      9..42      +  protein_bind   lox2272: Cre-mediated recombination occurs in the 8-bp core sequence (GGATACTT). lox2272 sites are compatible with each other, but incompatible with loxP or loxN sites (Lee and Saito, 1988). Cre recombinase
    113..416     +  enhancer       CMV enhancer: human cytomegalovirus immediate early enhancer
    418..695     +  promoter       chicken β-actin promoter: No description available
    696..1712    +  intron         chimeric intron: chimera between introns from chicken β-actin and rabbit β-globin
   1785..5888    +  CDS            Cas9: Cas9 (Csn1) endonuclease from the Streptococcus pyogenes Type II CRISPR/Cas system generates RNA-guided double strand breaks in DNA
   6024..6719    +  CDS            TagBFP: TagBFP is a basic (constitutively fluorescent) blue fluorescent protein published in 2008, derived from Entacmaea quadricolor. It is reported to be a very rapidly-maturing monomer with very low acid sensitivity.
   6765..6950    +  CDS            KRAB: Krüppel-associated box (KRAB) transcriptional repression domain from the human zinc finger protein ZNF10 (Margolin et al., 1994)
   6957..7037    +  CDS            HBB (fragment): HBB_PONPY - Experimental evidence at transcript level: Swiss-Prot protein existence level 2. Involved in oxygen transport from the lung to the various peripheral tissues. From Pongo pygmaeus (Bornean orangutan).
   7108..7163    +  polyA_signal   β-globin poly(A) signal: rabbit β-globin polyadenylation signal (Gil and Proudfoot, 1987)
   7496..7529    -  protein_bind   loxP511: Cre-mediated recombination occurs in the 8-bp core sequence (GTATACAT). loxP511 sites are compatible with each other, but incompatible with wild-type loxP sites. Cre recombinase
   8106..8234    -  CDS            OR51A4 (fragment): O51A4_HUMAN - Experimental evidence at transcript level: Swiss-Prot protein existence level 2. Odorant receptor. From Homo sapiens (Human).
   9584..9738    +  CDS            lacZα (fragment): LacZα fragment of β-galactosidase; lacZ fragment
   9744..9843    -  misc_feature   bom (fragment): basis of mobility region from pBR322
   9945..9986    -  CDS            rop (fragment): Rop protein, which maintains plasmids at low copy number; rop
  10093..10902   +  CDS            KanR: aminoglycoside phosphotransferase; aph(3')-Ia; confers resistance to kanamycin in bacteria or G418 (Geneticin®) in eukaryotes
  11080..11668   +  rep_origin     ori: high-copy-number ColE1/pMB1/pBR322/pUC origin of replication
  11851..11943   +  CDS            lacI (fragment): lac repressor; lacI; The lac repressor binds to the lac operator to inhibit transcription in E. coli. This inhibition can be relieved by adding lactose or isopropyl-β-D-thiogalactopyranoside (IPTG).
  11956..11977   +  protein_bind   CAP binding site: CAP binding activates transcription in the presence of cAMP. E. coli catabolite activator protein
  11992..12022   +  promoter       lac promoter: promoter for the E. coli lac operon
  12026..12048   +  protein_bind   lac operator (fragment): The lac repressor binds to the lac operator to inhibit transcription in E. coli. This inhibition can be relieved by adding lactose or isopropyl-β-D-thiogalactopyranoside (IPTG). lac repressor encoded by lacI
  12931..12964   +  protein_bind   loxP: Cre-mediated recombination occurs in the 8-bp core sequence (GCATACAT). Cre recombinase
  12965..12990   +  misc_feature   SA: splice acceptor site
  13070..13860   +  CDS            NeoR/KanR (fragment): aminoglycoside phosphotransferase from Tn5; aph(3')-II (or nptII); confers resistance to neomycin, kanamycin, and G418 (Geneticin®)
  13863..13896   +  CDS            PuroR (fragment): puromycin N-acetyltransferase; pac from Streptomyces alboniger; confers resistance to puromycin
  13897..14121   +  polyA_signal   bGH poly(A) signal: bovine growth hormone polyadenylation signal
  14122..14155   +  protein_bind   loxP: Cre-mediated recombination occurs in the 8-bp core sequence (GCATACAT). Cre recombinase
  14700..14828   -  CDS            OR51A4 (fragment): O51A4_HUMAN - Experimental evidence at transcript level: Swiss-Prot protein existence level 2. Odorant receptor. From Homo sapiens (Human).
>Addgene plasmid #127968 | pC13N-dCas9-BFP-KRAB Sequencing Result | analyzer sequence | sequence record 373027
CGGTCGACATAACTTCGTATAGGATACTTTATACGAAGTTATCAATTCAGGCTAGTTATTAATAGTAATC
AATTACGGGGTCATTAGTTCATAGCCCATATATGGAGTTCCGCGTTACATAACTTACGGTAAATGGCCCG
CCTGGCTGACCGCCCAACGACCCCCGCCCATTGACGTCAATAATGACGTATGTTCCCATAGTAACGCCAA
TAGGGACTTTCCATTGACGTCAATGGGTGGAGTATTTACGGTAAACTGCCCACTTGGCAGTACATCAAGT
GTATCATATGCCAAGTACGCCCCCTATTGACGTCAATGACGGTAAATGGCCCGCCTGGCATTATGCCCAG
TACATGACCTTATGGGACTTTCCTACTTGGCAGTACATCTACGTATTAGTCATCGCTATTACCATGGTCG
AGGTGAGCCCCACGTTCTGCTTCACTCTCCCCATCTCCCCCCCCTCCCCACCCCCAATTTTGTATTTATT
TATTTTTTAATTATTTTGTGCAGCGATGGGGGCGGGGGGGGGGGGGGGGCGCGCGCCRGGSGGGGSGGGG
SGGGGSGRGGGGSGGGGSGGGGSGAGGCGGAGAGGTGCGGCGGCAGCCAATCAGAGCGGCGCGCTCCGAA
AGTTTCCTTTTATGGCGAGGCGGCGGCGGCGGCGGCCCTATAAAAAGCGAAGCGCGCGGCGGGCGGGAGT
CGCTGCGCGCTGCCTTCGCCCCGTGCCCCGCTCCGCCGCCGCCTCGCGCCGCCCGCCCCGGCTCTGACTG
ACCGCGTTACTCCCACAGGTGAGCGGGCGGGACGGCCCTTCTCCTCCGGGCTGTAATTAGCGCTTGGTTT
AATGACGGCTTGTTTCTTTTCTGTGGCTGCGTGAAAGCCTTGAGGGGCTCCGGGAGGGCCCTTTGTGCGG
GGGGAGCGGCTCGGGGGGTGCGTGCGTGTGTGTGTGCGTGGGGAGCGCCGCGTGCGGCTCCGCGCTGCCC
GGCGGCTGTGAGCGCTGCGGGCGCGGCGCGGGGCTTTGTGCGCTCCGCAGTGTGCGCGAGGGGAGCGCGG
CCGGGGGCGGTGCCCCGCGGTGCGGGGGGGGCTGCGAGGGGAACAAAGGCTGCGTGCGGGGTGTGTGCGT
GGGGGGGTGAGCAGGGGGTGTGGGCGCGTCGGTCGGGCTGCAACCCCCCCTGCACCCCCCTCCCCGAGTT
GCTGAGCACGGCCCGGCTTCGGGTGCGGGGCTCCGTACGGGGCGTGGCGCGGGGCTCGCCGTGCCGGGCG
GGGGGTGGCGGCAGGTGGGGGTGCCGGGCGGGGCGGGGCCGCCTCGGGCCGGGGAGGGCTCGGGGGAGGG
GCGCGGCGGCCCCCGGAGCGCCGGCGGCTGTCGAGGCGCGGCGAGCCGCAGCCATTGCCTTTTATGGTAA
TCGTGCGAGAGGGCGCAGGGACTTCCTTTGTCCCAAATCTGTGCGGAGCCGAAATCTGGGAGGCGCCGCC
GCACCCCCTCTAGCGGGCGCGGGGCGAAGCGGTGCGGCGCCGGCAGGAAGGAAATGGGCGGGGAGGGCCT
TCGTGCGTCGCCGCGCCGCCGTCCCCTTCTCCCTCTCCAGCCTCGGGGCTGTCCGCGGGGGGACGGCTGC
CTTCGGGGGGGACGGGGCAGGGCGGGGTTCGGCTTCTGGCGTGTGACCGGCGGCTCTAGAGCCTCTGCTA
ACCATGTTCATGCCTTCTTCTTTTTCCTACAGCTCCTGGGCAACGTGCTGGTTATTGTGCTGTCTCATCA
TTTTGGCAAAGAATTGTGTACAACTAGTGCCACCATGGACAAGAAGTACAGCATCGGCCTGGCCATCGGC
ACCAACTCTGTGGGCTGGGCCGTGATCACCGACGAGTACAAGGTGCCCAGCAAGAAATTCAAGGTGCTGG
GCAACACCGACCGGCACAGCATCAAGAAGAACCTGATCGGCGCCCTGCTGTTCGACAGCGGAGAAACAGC
CGAGGCCACCCGGCTGAAGAGAACCGCCAGAAGAAGATACACCAGACGGAAGAACCGGATCTGCTATCTG
CAAGAGATCTTCAGCAACGAGATGGCCAAGGTGGACGACAGCTTCTTCCACAGACTGGAAGAGTCCTTCC
TGGTGGAAGAGGATAAGAAGCACGAGCGGCACCCCATCTTCGGCAACATCGTGGACGAGGTGGCCTACCA
CGAGAAGTACCCCACCATCTACCACCTGAGAAAGAAACTGGTGGACAGCACCGACAAGGCCGACCTGCGG
CTGATCTATCTGGCCCTGGCCCACATGATCAAGTTCCGGGGCCACTTCCTGATCGAGGGCGACCTGAACC
CCGACAACAGCGACGTGGACAAGCTGTTCATCCAGCTGGTGCAGACCTACAACCAGCTGTTCGAGGAAAA
CCCCATCAACGCCAGCGGCGTGGACGCCAAGGCCATCCTGTCTGCCAGACTGAGCAAGAGCAGACGGCTG
GAAAATCTGATCGCCCAGCTGCCCGGCGAGAAGAAGAATGGCCTGTTCGGCAACCTGATTGCCCTGAGCC
TGGGCCTGACCCCCAACTTCAAGAGCAACTTCGACCTGGCCGAGGATGCCAAACTGCAGCTGAGCAAGGA
CACCTACGACGACGACCTGGACAACCTGCTGGCCCAGATCGGCGACCAGTACGCCGACCTGTTTCTGGCC
GCCAAGAACCTGTCCGACGCCATCCTGCTGAGCGACATCCTGAGAGTGAACACCGAGATCACCAAGGCCC
CCCTGAGCGCCTCTATGATCAAGAGATACGACGAGCACCACCAGGACCTGACCCTGCTGAAAGCTCTCGT
GCGGCAGCAGCTGCCTGAGAAGTACAAAGAGATTTTCTTCGACCAGAGCAAGAACGGCTACGCCGGCTAC
ATCGATGGCGGAGCCAGCCAGGAAGAGTTCTACAAGTTCATCAAGCCCATCCTGGAAAAGATGGACGGCA
CCGAGGAACTGCTCGTGAAGCTGAACAGAGAGGACCTGCTGCGGAAGCAGCGGACCTTCGACAACGGCAG
CATCCCCCACCAGATCCACCTGGGAGAGCTGCACGCCATTCTGCGGCGGCAGGAAGATTTTTACCCATTC
CTGAAGGACAACCGGGAAAAGATCGAGAAGATCCTGACCTTCCGCATCCCCTACTACGTGGGCCCTCTGG
CCAGGGGAAACAGCAGATTCGCCTGGATGACCAGAAAGAGCGAGGAAACCATCACCCCCTGGAACTTCGA
GGAAGTGGTGGACAAGGGCGCCAGCGCCCAGAGCTTCATCGAGCGGATGACCAACTTCGATAAGAACCTG
CCCAACGAGAAGGTGCTGCCCAAGCACAGCCTGCTGTACGAGTACTTCACCGTGTACAACGAGCTGACCA
AAGTGAAATACGTGACCGAGGGAATGAGAAAGCCCGCCTTCCTGAGCGGCGAGCAGAAAAAAGCCATCGT
GGACCTGCTGTTCAAGACCAACCGGAAAGTGACCGTGAAGCAGCTGAAAGAGGACTACTTCAAGAAAATC
GAGTGCTTCGACTCCGTGGAAATCTCCGGCGTGGAAGATCGGTTCAACGCCTCCCTGGGCACATACCACG
ATCTGCTGAAAATTATCAAGGACAAGGACTTCCTGGACAATGAGGAAAACGAGGACATTCTGGAAGATAT
CGTGCTGACCCTGACACTGTTTGAGGACAGAGAGATGATCGAGGAACGGCTGAAAACCTATGCCCACCTG
TTCGACGACAAAGTGATGAAGCAGCTGAAGCGGCGGAGATACACCGGCTGGGGCAGGCTGAGCCGGAAGC
TGATCAACGGCATCCGGGACAAGCAGTCCGGCAAGACAATCCTGGATTTCCTGAAGTCCGACGGCTTCGC
CAACAGAAACTTCATGCAGCTGATCCACGACGACAGCCTGACCTTTAAAGAGGACATCCAGAAAGCCCAG
GTGTCCGGCCAGGGCGATAGCCTGCACGAGCACATTGCCAATCTGGCCGGCAGCCCCGCCATTAAGAAGG
GCATCCTGCAGACAGTGAAGGTGGTGGACGAGCTCGTGAAAGTGATGGGCCGGCACAAGCCCGAGAACAT
CGTGATCGAAATGGCCAGAGAGAACCAGACCACCCAGAAGGGACAGAAGAACAGCCGCGAGAGAATGAAG
CGGATCGAAGAGGGCATCAAAGAGCTGGGCAGCCAGATCCTGAAAGAACACCCCGTGGAAAACACCCAGC
TGCAGAACGAGAAGCTGTACCTGTACTACCTGCAGAATGGGCGGGATATGTACGTGGACCAGGAACTGGA
CATCAACCGGCTGTCCGACTACGATGTGGACGCTATCGTGCCTCAGAGCTTTCTGAAGGACGACTCCATC
GATAACAAAGTGCTGACTCGGAGCGACAAGAACCGGGGCAAGAGCGACAACGTGCCCTCCGAAGAGGTCG
TGAAGAAGATGAAGAACTACTGGCGCCAGCTGCTGAATGCCAAGCTGATTACCCAGAGGAAGTTCGACAA
TCTGACCAAGGCCGAGAGAGGCGGCCTGAGCGAACTGGATAAGGCCGGCTTCATCAAGAGACAGCTGGTG
GAAACCCGGCAGATCACAAAGCACGTGGCACAGATCCTGGACTCCCGGATGAACACTAAGTACGACGAGA
ACGACAAACTGATCCGGGAAGTGAAAGTGATCACCCTGAAGTCCAAGCTGGTGTCCGATTTCCGGAAGGA
TTTCCAGTTTTACAAAGTGCGCGAGATCAACAACTACCACCACGCCCACGACGCCTACCTGAACGCCGTC
GTGGGAACCGCCCTGATCAAAAAGTACCCTAAGCTGGAAAGCGAGTTCGTGTACGGCGACTACAAGGTGT
ACGACGTGCGGAAGATGATCGCCAAGAGCGAGCAGGAAATCGGCAAGGCTACCGCCAAGTACTTCTTCTA
CAGCAACATCATGAACTTTTTCAAGACCGAGATTACCCTGGCCAACGGCGAGATCCGGAAGCGGCCTCTG
ATCGAGACAAACGGCGAAACAGGCGAGATCGTGTGGGATAAGGGCCGGGACTTTGCCACCGTGCGGAAAG
TGCTGTCTATGCCCCAAGTGAATATCGTGAAAAAGACCGAGGTGCAGACAGGCGGCTTCAGCAAAGAGTC
TATCCTGCCCAAGAGGAACAGCGACAAGCTGATCGCCAGAAAGAAGGACTGGGACCCTAAGAAGTACGGC
GGCTTCGACAGCCCCACCGTGGCCTATTCTGTGCTGGTGGTGGCCAAAGTGGAAAAGGGCAAGTCCAAGA
AACTGAAGAGTGTGAAAGAGCTGCTGGGGATCACCATCATGGAAAGAAGCAGCTTCGAGAAGAATCCCAT
CGACTTTCTGGAAGCCAAGGGCTACAAAGAAGTGAAAAAGGACCTGATCATCAAGCTGCCTAAGTACTCC
CTGTTCGAGCTGGAAAACGGCCGGAAGAGAATGCTGGCCTCTGCCGGCGAACTGCAGAAGGGAAACGAAC
TGGCCCTGCCCTCCAAATATGTGAACTTCCTGTACCTGGCCAGCCACTATGAGAAGCTGAAGGGCTCCCC
CGAGGATAATGAGCAGAAACAGCTGTTTGTGGAACAGCACAAACACTACCTGGACGAGATCATCGAGCAG
ATCAGCGAGTTCTCCAAGAGAGTGATCCTGGCCGACGCTAATCTGGACAAGGTGCTGAGCGCCTACAACA
AGCACAGAGACAAGCCTATCAGAGAGCAGGCCGAGAATATCATCCACCTGTTTACCCTGACCAATCTGGG
AGCCCCTGCCGCCTTCAAGTACTTTGACACCACCATCGACCGGAAGAGGTACACCAGCACCAAAGAGGTG
CTGGACGCCACCCTGATCCACCAGAGCATCACCGGCCTGTACGAGACACGGATCGACCTGTCTCAGCTGG
GAGGCGACGCCTATCCCTATGACGTGCCCGATTATGCCAGCCTGGGCAGCGGCTCCCCCAAGAAAAAACG
CAAGGTGGAAGATCCTAAGAAAAAGCGGAAAGTGGACGGCATTGGTAGTGGGAGCAACGGCAGCAGCGGA
TCCAGCGAGCTGATTAAGGAGAACATGCACATGAAGCTGTACATGGAGGGCACCGTGGACAACCATCACT
TCAAGTGCACATCCGAGGGCGAAGGCAAGCCCTACGAGGGCACCCAGACCATGAGAATCAAGGTGGTCGA
GGGCGGCCCTCTCCCCTTCGCCTTCGACATCCTGGCTACTAGCTTCCTCTACGGCAGCAAGACCTTCATC
AACCACACCCAGGGCATCCCCGACTTCTTCAAGCAGTCCTTCCCTGAGGGCTTCACATGGGAGAGAGTCA
CCACATACGAAGACGGGGGCGTGCTGACCGCTACCCAGGACACCAGCCTCCAGGACGGCTGCCTCATCTA
CAACGTCAAGATCAGAGGGGTGAACTTCACATCCAACGGCCCTGTGATGCAGAAGAAAACACTCGGCTGG
GAGGCCTTCACCGAGACGCTGTACCCCGCTGACGGCGGCCTGGAAGGCAGAAACGACATGGCCCTGAAGC
TCGTGGGCGGGAGCCATCTGATCGCAAACATCAAGACCACATATAGATCCAAGAAACCCGCTAAGAACCT
CAAGATGCCTGGCGTCTACTATGTGGACTACAGACTGGAAAGAATCAAGGAGGCCAACAACGAGACCTAC
GTCGAGCAGCACGAGGTGGCAGTGGCCAGATACTGCGACCTCCCTAGCAAACTGGGGCACAAGCTTAATG
GCGGTGGCGGAGGGATGGATGCTAAGTCACTAACTGCCTGGTCCCGGACACTGGTGACCTTCAAGGATGT
ATTTGTGGACTTCACCAGGGAGGAGTGGAAGCTGCTGGACACTGCTCAGCAGATCGTGTACAGAAATGTG
ATGCTGGAGAACTATAAGAACCTGGTTTCCTTGGGTTATCAGCTTACTAAGCCAGATGTGATCCTCCGGT
TGGAGAAGGGAGAAGAGCCCTAGACGCGTGAATTCACTCCTCAGGTGCAGGCTGCCTATCAGAAGGTGGT
GGCTGGTGTGGCCAATGCCCTGGCTCACAAATACCACTGAGATCTTTTTCCCTCTGCCAAAAATTATGGG
GACATCATGAAGCCCCTTGAGCATCTGACTTCTGGCTAATAAAGGAAATTTATTTTCATTGCAATAGTGT
GTTGGAATTTTTTGTGTCTCTCACTCGGAAGGACATATGGGAGGGCAAATCATTTAAAACATCAGAATGA
GTATTTGGTTTAGAGTTTGGCAACATATGCCCATATGCTGGCTGCCATGAACAAAGGTTGGCTATAAAGA
GGTCATCAGTATATGAAACAGCCCCCTGCTGTCCATTCCTTATTCCATAGAAAAGCCTTGACTTGAGGTT
AGATTTTTTTTATATTTTGTTTTGTGTTATTTTTTTCTTTAACATCCCTAAAATTTTCCTTACATGTTTT
ACTAGCCAGATTTTTCCTCCTCTCCTGACTACTCCCAGTCATAGCTGTCCCTCTTCTCTTATGGAGATCA
CCGGTATAACTTCGTATAATGTATACTATACGAAGTTATGGTACCTTAATTAAGTTAACATGCATAGTAC
TGAGCTCACGGGGACAGCCCCCCCCCAAAGCCCCCAGGGATGTAATTACGTCCCTCCCCCGCTAGGGGGC
AGCAGCGAGCCGCCCGGGGCTCCGCTCCGGTCCGGCGCTCCCCCCGCATCCCCGAGCCGGCAGCGTGCGG
GGACAGCCCGGGCACGGGGAAGGTGGCACGGGATCGCTTTCCTCTGAACGCTTCTCGCTGCTCTTTGAGC
CTGCAGACACCTGGGGGGATACGGGGAAAAAGCTTTAGGCTGAAAGAGAGATTTAGAATGACAGAATCAT
AGAACGGCCTGGGTTGCAAAGGAGCACAGTGCTCATCCAGATCCAACCCCCTGCTATGTGCAGGGTCATC
AACCAGCAGCCCAGGCTGCCCAGAGCCACATCCAGCCTGGCCTTGAATGCCTGCAGGGATGGGGCATCCA
CAGCCTCCTTGGGCAACCTGTTCAGTGCGTCACCACCCTCTGGGGGAAAAACTGCCTCCTCATATCCAAC
CCAAACCTCCCCTGTCTCAGTGTAAAGCCATTCCCCCTTGTCCTATCAAGGGGGAGTTTGCTGTGACATT
GTTGGTCTGGGGTGACACATGTTTGCCAATTCAGTGCATCACGGAGAGGCAGATCTTGGGGATAAGGAAG
TGCAGGACAGCATGGACGTGGGACATGCAGGTGTTGAGGGCTCTGGGACACTCTCCAAGTCACAGCGTTC
AGAACAGCCTTAAGGATAAGAAGATAGGATAGAAGGACAAAGAGCAAGTTAAAACCCAGCATGGAGAGGA
GCACAAAAAGGCCACAGACACTGCTGGTCCCTGTGTCTGAGCCTGCATGTTTGATGGTGTCTGGATGCAA
GCAGAAGGGGTGGAAGAGCTTGCCTGGAGAGATACAGCTGGGTCAGTAGGACTGGGACAGGCAGCTGGAG
AATTGCCATGTAGATGTTCATACAATCGTCAAATCATGAAGGCTGGAAAAGCCCTCCAAGATCCCCAAGA
CCAACCCCAACCCACCCACCGTGCCCACTGGCCATGTCCCTCAGTGCCACATCCCCACAGTTCTTCATCA
CCTCCAGGGACGGTGACCCCCCCACCTCCGTGGGCAGCTGTGCCACTGCAGCACCGCTCTTTGGAGAAGG
TAAATCTTGCTAAATCCAGCCCGACCCTCCCCTGGCACAACGTAAGGCCATTATCTCTCATCCAACTCCA
GGACGGAGTCAGTGAGAATATTGTTTAAACTCCTCATCCTTCCAACATAAATATATTTTGGGATTATATC
AACATTCAATGTTACTTAAAGTGACCTTGTAAATATTTTCACAACTGAGCCATGTTTGATTTGTATACTT
ATGTTTACTTTACTGTTTTTCCTGAAGTTAATAATTGCCTTGAATTTATTTATTTCTTTAAAAATGTTTC
ATTACTCAGGACTGTAGTTTACATTACGATTCTTTGTGTTATACAGTTGATGGGTTTCTTTTCTTTCTTA
ATTTCTTTAAAAAATAGAGATGGGGTCTTACTATATTACCCAGGCTGGTCTTGAAGTCCTGGGCTCAAGT
GATCTTCCTGTCTCAGCCTACCAAGTAGCTGAGACTATAGGTGCAAAAAAGCCACTATACCTGGCTAGTT
TACAGGTTTTAACAAATGCATTATGCCACGTATCCATTATTACAGGATCACACAAGATATTTTCATTACC
CTGAAAGCATCCCTGTGTTCCACCAATTCATCCTGCCTCCATGAGCCGCTGGCAACCACTGATCTCTATA
GTTTTGCCTTTTCTAAAATGTCATATAATTGGAATCATACAGTCTGTAGCATTTTCAGACTAGCTTTTAA
AATTTGGCAATATGCATTTAAGGTTCCTCCTTAAATGTGAAGGGCATAGCCAATGTGGCTTGATAGCTCA
TTTCTTTTTATTGGTGAATATTTCATTGTCTGGATGTTCCACAGTTTGTTTATCCATTCACCTATTCAAT
TTGCTTTTTTTCTGTGTATCTATCACTAATTCAATACTGGACTCTCCAACAGAGCCGTTTAAACACTGGC
CGTCGTTTTACAACGTCGTGACTGGGAAAACCCTGGCGTTACCCAACTTAATCGCCTTGCAGCACATCCC
CCTTTCGCCAGCTGGCGTAATAGCGAAGAGGCCCGCACCGATCGCCCTTCCCAACAGTTGCGCAGCCTGA
ATGGCGAATGGCGCCTGATGCGGTATTTTCTCCTTACGCATCTGTGCGGTATTTCACACCGCATATGGTG
CACTCTCAGTACAATCTGCTCTGATGCCGCATAGTTAAGCCAGCCCCGACACCCGCCAACACCCGCTGAC
GCGCCCTGACGGGCTTGTCTGCTCCCGGCATCCGCTTACAGACAAGCTGTGACCGTCTCCGGGAGCTGCA
TGTGTCAGAGGTTTTCACCGTCATCACCGAAACGCGCGATGCAGCTCTGGCCCGTGTCTCAAAATCTCTG
ATGTTACATTGCACAAGATAAAAATATATCATCATGAACAATAAAACTGTCTGCTTACATAAACAGTAAT
ACAAGGGGTGTTATGAGCCATATTCAACGGGAAACGTCGAGGCCGCGATTAAATTCCAACATGGATGCTG
ATTTATATGGGTATAAATGGGCTCGCGATAATGTCGGGCAATCAGGTGCGACAATCTATCGCTTGTATGG
GAAGCCCGATGCGCCAGAGTTGTTTCTGAAACATGGCAAAGGTAGCGTTGCCAATGATGTTACAGATGAG
ATGGTCAGACTAAACTGGCTGACGGAATTTATGCCTCTTCCGACCATCAAGCATTTTATCCGTACTCCTG
ATGATGCATGGTTACTCACCACTGCGATCCCCGGAAAAACAGCATTCCAGGTATTAGAAGAATATCCTGA
TTCAGGTGAAAATATTGTTGATGCGCTGGCAGTGTTCCTGCGCCGGTTGCATTCGATTCCTGTTTGTAAT
TGTCCTTTTAACAGCGATCGCGTATTTCGTCTCGCTCAGGCGCAATCACGAATGAATAACGGTTTGGTTG
ATGCGAGTGATTTTGATGACGAGCGTAATGGCTGGCCTGTTGAACAAGTCTGGAAAGAAATGCATAAACT
TTTGCCATTCTCACCGGATTCAGTCGTCACTCATGGTGATTTCTCACTTGATAACCTTATTTTTGACGAG
GGGAAATTAATAGGTTGTATTGATGTTGGACGAGTCGGAATCGCAGACCGATACCAGGATCTTGCCATCC
TATGGAACTGCCTCGGTGAGTTTTCTCCTTCATTACAGAAACGGCTTTTTCAAAAATATGGTATTGATAA
TCCTGATATGAATAAATTGCAGTTTCATTTGATGCTCGATGAGTTTTTCTAATCAGAATTGGTTAATTGG
TTGTAACATTATTCAGATTGGGCTTGATTTAAAACTTCATTTTTAATTTAAAAGGATCTAGGTGAAGATC
CTTTTTGATAATCTCATGACCAAAATCCCTTAACGTGAGTTTTCGTTCCACTGAGCGTCAGACCCCGTAG
AAAAGATCAAAGGATCTTCTTGAGATCCTTTTTTTCTGCGCGTAATCTGCTGCTTGCAAACAAAAAAACC
ACCGCTACCAGCGGTGGTTTGTTTGCCGGATCAAGAGCTACCAACTCTTTTTCCGAAGGTAACTGGCTTC
AGCAGAGCGCAGATACCAAATACTGTTCTTCTAGTGTAGCCGTAGTTAGGCCACCACTTCAAGAACTCTG
TAGCACCGCCTACATACCTCGCTCTGCTAATCCTGTTACCAGTGGCTGCTGCCAGTGGCGATAAGTCGTG
TCTTACCGGGTTGGACTCAAGACGATAGTTACCGGATAAGGCGCAGCGGTCGGGCTGAACGGGGGGTTCG
TGCACACAGCCCAGCTTGGAGCGAACGACCTACACCGAACTGAGATACCTACAGCGTGAGCTATGAGAAA
GCGCCACGCTTCCCGAAGGGAGAAAGGCGGACAGGTATCCGGTAAGCGGCAGGGTCGGAACAGGAGAGCG
CACGAGGGAGCTTCCAGGGGGAAACGCCTGGTATCTTTATAGTCCTGTCGGGTTTCGCCACCTCTGACTT
GAGCGTCGATTTTTGTGATGCTCGTCAGGGGGGCGGAGCCTATGGAAAAACGCCAGCAACGCGGCCTTTT
TACGGTTCCTGGCCTTTTGCTGGCCTTTTGCTCACATGTTCTTTCCTGCGTTATCCCCTGATTCTGTGGA
TAACCGTATTACCGCCTTTGAGTGAGCTGATACCGCTCGCCGCAGCCGAACGACCGAGCGCAGCGAGTCA
GTGAGCGAGGAAGCGGAAGAGCGCCCAATACGCAAACCGCCTCTCCCCGCGCGTTGGCCGATTCATTAAT
GCAGCTGGCACGACAGGTTTCCCGACTGGAAAGCGGGCAGTGAGCGCAACGCAATTAATGTGAGTTAGCT
CACTCATTAGGCACCCCAGGCTTTACACTTTATGCTTCCGGCTCGTATGTTGTGTGGAATTGTGAGCGGA
TAACAATTTCACACAGGAAACAGCTATGACCATGATTACGCCGCGGCCGCAGCAGGAGAATCATGCCAAT
GGGCCAATATACATTCTGACCCACAGTTTCATAATAAAATAAAATGGTTGTGGTTGTAAGCCACTATGTT
TCAGAGTGGTTTGTTACACAGCAATAAATAACTAATATAGTAGGCATACCATCAAGTCCAAAGTAGGTAG
AGAAGAATGTAAATAGCAGAGCAAAACAGCATGACTGGTGGCTGGGAGGCTTAAAACTGGGACAGGATCA
GAGTCATGAAAGAAGTCAAAGAAATGGTTCAGAAGTAAGGCTGAGACTGACTTACAAAAGCTGAAAGTCC
CTTTAAGTTGGTGTTTGGTGCATTGGCAGGGGCAGGTATGGTGACTTAAAAGAGCCATGCTCAACAAGAT
CAAGCACAACACAATCACGGGTCACCCCAGCAGACCTTAGCGAGTCTAGCCATTTCTTTGGTGGTGGTCA
CAGTCATGCTTCAGCCCAGTTTCCACTTGGACAAATGGTACATATTTTCAATGAGATGAAAATTAAGATA
CAATCCATGTGCTCAGAGAGTGATCACAGCTCTGACTAAACACTGTGCCCCAAAGTGTTGAGGAATTGGG
AAAACCTAGCTGAGTTAGTGGTCTCTTTTCTGTTACAATAAAGCTCATAATGAAAATTAGCCTTCTTTGT
TCTTCCCCAAGTCTTTCTTTCTAGACGAAACTACTTTCAACTGTTTTAACTTCCTTACTGTTAACTTCCA
TATTTCTAGATAGTATGGTCAGACTGTTATTTCTTGACTTTTAAATGTAAGATATTATCTACTGACTTCC
TTCTATGTAAGATGAGGATTGAGCTCTCTTACCCTTCTCCCAGCGGCCGCATAACTTCGTATAGCATACA
TTATACGAAGTTATCTGACCTCTTCTCTTCCTCCCACAGGGCCTCGAGAGATCTGGCAGCGGAGAGGGCA
GAGGAAGTCTTCTAACATGCGGTGACGTGGAGGAGAATCCCGGCCCTAGGATTGAACAAGATGGATTGCA
CGCAGGTTCTCCGGCCGCTTGGGTGGAGAGGCTATTCGGCTATGACTGGGCACAACAGACAATCGGCTGC
TCTGATGCCGCCGTGTTCCGGCTGTCAGCGCAGGGGCGCCCGGTTCTTTTTGTCAAGACCGACCTGTCCG
GTGCCCTGAATGAACTGCAGGACGAGGCAGCGCGGCTATCGTGGCTGGCCACGACGGGCGTTCCTTGCGC
AGCTGTGCTCGACGTTGTCACTGAAGCGGGAAGGGACTGGCTGCTATTGGGCGAAGTGCCGGGGCAGGAT
CTCCTGTCATCTCACCTTGCTCCTGCCGAGAAAGTATCCATCATGGCTGATGCAATGCGGCGGCTGCATA
CGCTTGATCCGGCTACCTGCCCATTCGACCACCAAGCGAAACATCGCATCGAGCGAGCACGTACTCGGAT
GGAAGCCGGTCTTGTCGATCAGGATGATCTGGACGAAGAGCATCAGGGGCTCGCGCCAGCCGAACTGTTC
GCCAGGCTCAAGGCGCGCATGCCCGACGGCGAGGATCTCGTCGTGACCCATGGCGATGCCTGCTTGCCGA
ATATCATGGTGGAAAATGGCCGCTTTTCTGGATTCATCGACTGTGGCCGGCTGGGTGTGGCGGACCGCTA
TCAGGACATAGCGTTGGCTACCCGTGATATTGCTGAAGAGCTTGGCGGCGAATGGGCTGACCGCTTCCTC
GTGCTTTACGGTATCGCCGCTCCCGATTCGCAGCGCATCGCCTTCTATCGCCTTCTTGACGAGTTCTTCT
AACACCTGGTGCATGACCCGCAAGCCCGGTGCCTGACTGTGCCTTCTAGTTGCCAGCCATCTGTTGTTTG
CCCCTCCCCCGTGCCTTCCTTGACCCTGGAAGGTGCCACTCCCACTGTCCTTTCCTAATAAAATGAGGAA
ATTGCATCGCATTGTCTGAGTAGGTGTCATTCTATTCTGGGGGGTGGGGTGGGGCAGGACAGCAAGGGGG
AGGATTGGGAAGACAATAGCAGGCATGCTGGGGATGCGGTGGGCTCTATGGATAACTTCGTATAGCATAC
ATTATACGAAGTTATGAGCTCACGGGGACAGCCCCCCCCCAAAGCCCCCAGGGATGTAATTACGTCCCTC
CCCCGCTAGGGGGCAGCAGCGAGCCGCCCGGGGCTCCGCTCCGGTCCGGCGCTCCCCCCGCATCCCCGAG
CCGGCAGCGTGCGGGGACAGCCCGGGCACGGGGAAGGTGGCACGGGATCGCTTTCCTCTGAACGCTTCTC
GCTGCTCTTTGAGCCTGCAGACACCTGGGGGGATACGGGGAAAAAGCTTTAGGCTGAAAGAGAGATTTAG
AATGACAGAATCATAGAACGGCCTGGGTTGCAAAGGAGCACAGTGCTCATCCAGATCCAACCCCCTGCTA
TGTGCAGGGTCATCAACCAGCAGCCCAGGCTGCCCAGAGCCACATCCAGCCTGGCCTTGAATGCCTGCAG
GGATGGGGCATCCACAGCCTCCTTGGGCAACCTGTTCAGTGCGTCACCACCCTCTGGGGGAAAAACTGCC
TCCTCATATCCAACCCAAACCTCCCCTGTCTCAGTGTAAAGCCATTCCCCCTTGTCCTATCAAGGGGGAG
TTTGCTGTGACATTGTTGGTCTGGGGTGACACATGTTTGCCAATTCAGTGCATCACGGAGAGGCAGATCT
TGGGGATAAGGAAGTGCAGGACAGCATGGACGTGGGACATGCAGGTGTTGAGGGCTCTGGGACACTCTCC
AAGTCACAGCGTTCAGAACAGCCTTAAGGATAAGAAGATAGGATAGAAGGACAAAGAGCAAGTTAAAACC
CAGCATGGAGAGGAGCACAAAAAGGCCACAGACACTGCTGGTCCCTGTGTCTGAGCCTGCATGTTTGATG
GTGTCTGGATGCAAGCAGAAGGGGTGGAAGAGCTTGCCTGGAGAGATACAGCTGGGTCAGTAGGACTGGG
ACAGGCAGCTGGAGAATTGCCATGTAGATGTTCATACAATCGTCAAATCATGAAGGCTGGAAAAGCCCTC
CAAGATCCCCAAGACCAACCCCAACCCACCCACCGTGCCCACTGGCCATGTCCCTCAGTGCCACATCCCC
ACAGTTCTTCATCACCTCCAGGGACGGTGACCCCCCCACCTCCGTGGGCAGCTGTGCCACTGCAGCACCG
CTCTTTGGAGAAGGTAAATCTTGCTAAATCCAGCCCGACCCTCCCCTGGCACAACGTAAGGCCATTATCT
CTCATCCAACTCCAGGACGGAGTCAGTGAGAATATTGGCGCGCCGAATTCTCGCGACGAT
