Features (pLannotate 1.2.2; 32 found; start..end, strand, type, name):
   1179..1333    +  CDS            lacZα (fragment): LacZα fragment of β-galactosidase; lacZ fragment
   1339..1438    -  misc_feature   bom (fragment): basis of mobility region from pBR322
   1540..1581    -  CDS            rop (fragment): Rop protein, which maintains plasmids at low copy number; rop
   1688..2497    +  CDS            KanR: aminoglycoside phosphotransferase; aph(3')-Ia; confers resistance to kanamycin in bacteria or G418 (Geneticin®) in eukaryotes
   2675..3263    +  rep_origin     ori: high-copy-number ColE1/pMB1/pBR322/pUC origin of replication
   3446..3538    +  CDS            lacI (fragment): lac repressor; lacI; The lac repressor binds to the lac operator to inhibit transcription in E. coli. This inhibition can be relieved by adding lactose or isopropyl-β-D-thiogalactopyranoside (IPTG).
   3551..3572    +  protein_bind   CAP binding site: CAP binding activates transcription in the presence of cAMP. E. coli catabolite activator protein
   3587..3617    +  promoter       lac promoter: promoter for the E. coli lac operon
   3621..3643    +  protein_bind   lac operator (fragment): The lac repressor binds to the lac operator to inhibit transcription in E. coli. This inhibition can be relieved by adding lactose or isopropyl-β-D-thiogalactopyranoside (IPTG). lac repressor encoded by lacI
   4526..4559    +  protein_bind   loxP: Cre-mediated recombination occurs in the 8-bp core sequence (GCATACAT). Cre recombinase
   4560..4585    +  misc_feature   SA: splice acceptor site
   4665..5455    +  CDS            NeoR/KanR (fragment): aminoglycoside phosphotransferase from Tn5; aph(3')-II (or nptII); confers resistance to neomycin, kanamycin, and G418 (Geneticin®)
   5458..5491    +  CDS            PuroR (fragment): puromycin N-acetyltransferase; pac from Streptomyces alboniger; confers resistance to puromycin
   5492..5716    +  polyA_signal   bGH poly(A) signal: bovine growth hormone polyadenylation signal
   5717..5750    +  protein_bind   loxP: Cre-mediated recombination occurs in the 8-bp core sequence (GCATACAT). Cre recombinase
   6295..6423    -  CDS            OR51A4 (fragment): O51A4_HUMAN - Experimental evidence at transcript level: Swiss-Prot protein existence level 2. Odorant receptor. From Homo sapiens (Human).
   6449..6607    -  CDS            OR51A7 (fragment): O51A7_HUMAN - Experimental evidence at transcript level: Swiss-Prot protein existence level 2. Odorant receptor. From Homo sapiens (Human).
   6994..7027    +  protein_bind   lox2272: Cre-mediated recombination occurs in the 8-bp core sequence (GGATACTT). lox2272 sites are compatible with each other, but incompatible with loxP or loxN sites (Lee and Saito, 1988). Cre recombinase
   7098..7401    +  enhancer       CMV enhancer: human cytomegalovirus immediate early enhancer
   7403..7526    +  promoter       chicken β-actin promoter (fragment): contains a 21-bp deletion relative to the standard chicken β-actin promoter
   7532..7553    +  promoter       chicken β-actin promoter (fragment): No description available
   7632..7651    +  promoter       chicken β-actin promoter (fragment): contains a 21-bp deletion relative to the standard chicken β-actin promoter
   7673..7694    +  promoter       chicken β-actin promoter (fragment): contains a 21-bp deletion relative to the standard chicken β-actin promoter
   7695..8699    +  intron         chimeric intron: chimera between introns from chicken β-actin and rabbit β-globin
   8772..12875   +  CDS            Cas9: Cas9 (Csn1) endonuclease from the Streptococcus pyogenes Type II CRISPR/Cas system generates RNA-guided double strand breaks in DNA
  13011..13706   +  CDS            TagBFP: TagBFP is a basic (constitutively fluorescent) blue fluorescent protein published in 2008, derived from Entacmaea quadricolor. It is reported to be a very rapidly-maturing monomer with very low acid sensitivity.
  13752..13937   +  CDS            KRAB: Krüppel-associated box (KRAB) transcriptional repression domain from the human zinc finger protein ZNF10 (Margolin et al., 1994)
  13944..14024   +  CDS            HBB (fragment): HBB_PONPY - Experimental evidence at transcript level: Swiss-Prot protein existence level 2. Involved in oxygen transport from the lung to the various peripheral tissues. From Pongo pygmaeus (Bornean orangutan).
  14095..14150   +  polyA_signal   β-globin poly(A) signal: rabbit β-globin polyadenylation signal (Gil and Proudfoot, 1987)
  14483..14516   -  protein_bind   loxP511: Cre-mediated recombination occurs in the 8-bp core sequence (GTATACAT). loxP511 sites are compatible with each other, but incompatible with wild-type loxP sites. Cre recombinase
  15093..15221   -  CDS            OR51A4 (fragment): O51A4_HUMAN - Experimental evidence at transcript level: Swiss-Prot protein existence level 2. Odorant receptor. From Homo sapiens (Human).
  15247..15390   -  CDS            OR51A7 (fragment): O51A7_HUMAN - Experimental evidence at transcript level: Swiss-Prot protein existence level 2. Odorant receptor. From Homo sapiens (Human).
>Addgene plasmid #127968 | pC13N-dCas9-BFP-KRAB Sequencing Result | analyzer sequence | sequence record 477413
AGGGGTGGAAGAGCTTGCCTGGAGAGATACAGCTGGGTCAGTAGGACTGGGACAGGCAGCTGGAGAATTG
CCATGTAGATGTTCATACAATCGTCAAATCATGAAGGCTGGAAAAGCCCTCCAAGATCCCCAAGACCAAC
CCCAACCCACCCACCGTGCCCACTGGCCATGTCCCTCAGTGCCACATCCCCACAGTTCTTCATCACCTCC
AGGGACGGTGACCCCCCCACCTCCGTGGGCAGCTGTGCCACTGCAGCACCGCTCTTTGGAGAAGGTAAAT
CTTGCTAAATCCAGCCCGACCCTCCCCTGGCACAACGTAAGGCCATTATCTCTCATCCAACTCCAGGACG
GAGTCAGTGAGAATATTGTTTAAACTCCTCATCCTTCCAACATAAATATATTTTGGGATTATATCAACAT
TCAATGTTACTTAAAGTGACCTTGTAAATATTTTCACAACTGAGCCATGTTTGATTTGTATACTTATGTT
TACTTTACTGTTTTTCCTGAAGTTAATAATTGCCTTGAATTTATTTATTTCTTTAAAAATGTTTCATTAC
TCAGGACTGTAGTTTACATTACGATTCTTTGTGTTATACAGTTGATGGGTTTCTTTTCTTTCTTAATTTC
TTTAAAAAATAGAGATGGGGTCTTACTATATTACCCAGGCTGGTCTTGAAGTCCTGGGCTCAAGTGATCT
TCCTGTCTCAGCCTACCAAGTAGCTGAGACTATAGGTGCAAAAAAGCCACTATACCTGGCTAGTTTACAG
GTTTTAACAAATGCATTATGCCACGTATCCATTATTACAGGATCACACAAGATATTTTCATTACCCTGAA
AGCATCCCTGTGTTCCACCAATTCATCCTGCCTCCATGAGCCGCTGGCAACCACTGATCTCTATAGTTTT
GCCTTTTCTAAAATGTCATATAATTGGAATCATACAGTCTGTAGCATTTTCAGACTAGCTTTTAAAATTT
GGCAATATGCATTTAAGGTTCCTCCTTAAATGTGAAGGGCATAGCCAATGTGGCTTGATAGCTCATTTCT
TTTTATTGGTGAATATTTCATTGTCTGGATGTTCCACAGTTTGTTTATCCATTCACCTATTCAATTTGCT
TTTTTTCTGTGTATCTATCACTAATTCAATACTGGACTCTCCAACAGAGCCGTTTAAACACTGGCCGTCG
TTTTACAACGTCGTGACTGGGAAAACCCTGGCGTTACCCAACTTAATCGCCTTGCAGCACATCCCCCTTT
CGCCAGCTGGCGTAATAGCGAAGAGGCCCGCACCGATCGCCCTTCCCAACAGTTGCGCAGCCTGAATGGC
GAATGGCGCCTGATGCGGTATTTTCTCCTTACGCATCTGTGCGGTATTTCACACCGCATATGGTGCACTC
TCAGTACAATCTGCTCTGATGCCGCATAGTTAAGCCAGCCCCGACACCCGCCAACACCCGCTGACGCGCC
CTGACGGGCTTGTCTGCTCCCGGCATCCGCTTACAGACAAGCTGTGACCGTCTCCGGGAGCTGCATGTGT
CAGAGGTTTTCACCGTCATCACCGAAACGCGCGATGCAGCTCTGGCCCGTGTCTCAAAATCTCTGATGTT
ACATTGCACAAGATAAAAATATATCATCATGAACAATAAAACTGTCTGCTTACATAAACAGTAATACAAG
GGGTGTTATGAGCCATATTCAACGGGAAACGTCGAGGCCGCGATTAAATTCCAACATGGATGCTGATTTA
TATGGGTATAAATGGGCTCGCGATAATGTCGGGCAATCAGGTGCGACAATCTATCGCTTGTATGGGAAGC
CCGATGCGCCAGAGTTGTTTCTGAAACATGGCAAAGGTAGCGTTGCCAATGATGTTACAGATGAGATGGT
CAGACTAAACTGGCTGACGGAATTTATGCCTCTTCCGACCATCAAGCATTTTATCCGTACTCCTGATGAT
GCATGGTTACTCACCACTGCGATCCCCGGAAAAACAGCATTCCAGGTATTAGAAGAATATCCTGATTCAG
GTGAAAATATTGTTGATGCGCTGGCAGTGTTCCTGCGCCGGTTGCATTCGATTCCTGTTTGTAATTGTCC
TTTTAACAGCGATCGCGTATTTCGTCTCGCTCAGGCGCAATCACGAATGAATAACGGTTTGGTTGATGCG
AGTGATTTTGATGACGAGCGTAATGGCTGGCCTGTTGAACAAGTCTGGAAAGAAATGCATAAACTTTTGC
CATTCTCACCGGATTCAGTCGTCACTCATGGTGATTTCTCACTTGATAACCTTATTTTTGACGAGGGGAA
ATTAATAGGTTGTATTGATGTTGGACGAGTCGGAATCGCAGACCGATACCAGGATCTTGCCATCCTATGG
AACTGCCTCGGTGAGTTTTCTCCTTCATTACAGAAACGGCTTTTTCAAAAATATGGTATTGATAATCCTG
ATATGAATAAATTGCAGTTTCATTTGATGCTCGATGAGTTTTTCTAATCAGAATTGGTTAATTGGTTGTA
ACATTATTCAGATTGGGCTTGATTTAAAACTTCATTTTTAATTTAAAAGGATCTAGGTGAAGATCCTTTT
TGATAATCTCATGACCAAAATCCCTTAACGTGAGTTTTCGTTCCACTGAGCGTCAGACCCCGTAGAAAAG
ATCAAAGGATCTTCTTGAGATCCTTTTTTTCTGCGCGTAATCTGCTGCTTGCAAACAAAAAAACCACCGC
TACCAGCGGTGGTTTGTTTGCCGGATCAAGAGCTACCAACTCTTTTTCCGAAGGTAACTGGCTTCAGCAG
AGCGCAGATACCAAATACTGTTCTTCTAGTGTAGCCGTAGTTAGGCCACCACTTCAAGAACTCTGTAGCA
CCGCCTACATACCTCGCTCTGCTAATCCTGTTACCAGTGGCTGCTGCCAGTGGCGATAAGTCGTGTCTTA
CCGGGTTGGACTCAAGACGATAGTTACCGGATAAGGCGCAGCGGTCGGGCTGAACGGGGGGTTCGTGCAC
ACAGCCCAGCTTGGAGCGAACGACCTACACCGAACTGAGATACCTACAGCGTGAGCTATGAGAAAGCGCC
ACGCTTCCCGAAGGGAGAAAGGCGGACAGGTATCCGGTAAGCGGCAGGGTCGGAACAGGAGAGCGCACGA
GGGAGCTTCCAGGGGGAAACGCCTGGTATCTTTATAGTCCTGTCGGGTTTCGCCACCTCTGACTTGAGCG
TCGATTTTTGTGATGCTCGTCAGGGGGGCGGAGCCTATGGAAAAACGCCAGCAACGCGGCCTTTTTACGG
TTCCTGGCCTTTTGCTGGCCTTTTGCTCACATGTTCTTTCCTGCGTTATCCCCTGATTCTGTGGATAACC
GTATTACCGCCTTTGAGTGAGCTGATACCGCTCGCCGCAGCCGAACGACCGAGCGCAGCGAGTCAGTGAG
CGAGGAAGCGGAAGAGCGCCCAATACGCAAACCGCCTCTCCCCGCGCGTTGGCCGATTCATTAATGCAGC
TGGCACGACAGGTTTCCCGACTGGAAAGCGGGCAGTGAGCGCAACGCAATTAATGTGAGTTAGCTCACTC
ATTAGGCACCCCAGGCTTTACACTTTATGCTTCCGGCTCGTATGTTGTGTGGAATTGTGAGCGGATAACA
ATTTCACACAGGAAACAGCTATGACCATGATTACGCCGCGGCCGCAGCAGGAGAATCATGCCAATGGGCC
AATATACATTCTGACCCACAGTTTCATAATAAAATAAAATGGTTGTGGTTGTAAGCCACTATGTTTCAGA
GTGGTTTGTTACACAGCAATAAATAACTAATATAGTAGGCATACCATCAAGTCCAAAGTAGGTAGAGAAG
AATGTAAATAGCAGAGCAAAACAGCATGACTGGTGGCTGGGAGGCTTAAAACTGGGACAGGATCAGAGTC
ATGAAAGAAGTCAAAGAAATGGTTCAGAAGTAAGGCTGAGACTGACTTACAAAAGCTGAAAGTCCCTTTA
AGTTGGTGTTTGGTGCATTGGCAGGGGCAGGTATGGTGACTTAAAAGAGCCATGCTCAACAAGATCAAGC
ACAACACAATCACGGGTCACCCCAGCAGACCTTAGCGAGTCTAGCCATTTCTTTGGTGGTGGTCACAGTC
ATGCTTCAGCCCAGTTTCCACTTGGACAAATGGTACATATTTTCAATGAGATGAAAATTAAGATACAATC
CATGTGCTCAGAGAGTGATCACAGCTCTGACTAAACACTGTGCCCCAAAGTGTTGAGGAATTGGGAAAAC
CTAGCTGAGTTAGTGGTCTCTTTTCTGTTACAATAAAGCTCATAATGAAAATTAGCCTTCTTTGTTCTTC
CCCAAGTCTTTCTTTCTAGACGAAACTACTTTCAACTGTTTTAACTTCCTTACTGTTAACTTCCATATTT
CTAGATAGTATGGTCAGACTGTTATTTCTTGACTTTTAAATGTAAGATATTATCTACTGACTTCCTTCTA
TGTAAGATGAGGATTGAGCTCTCTTACCCTTCTCCCAGCGGCCGCATAACTTCGTATAGCATACATTATA
CGAAGTTATCTGACCTCTTCTCTTCCTCCCACAGGGCCTCGAGAGATCTGGCAGCGGAGAGGGCAGAGGA
AGTCTTCTAACATGCGGTGACGTGGAGGAGAATCCCGGCCCTAGGATTGAACAAGATGGATTGCACGCAG
GTTCTCCGGCCGCTTGGGTGGAGAGGCTATTCGGCTATGACTGGGCACAACAGACAATCGGCTGCTCTGA
TGCCGCCGTGTTCCGGCTGTCAGCGCAGGGGCGCCCGGTTCTTTTTGTCAAGACCGACCTGTCCGGTGCC
CTGAATGAACTGCAGGACGAGGCAGCGCGGCTATCGTGGCTGGCCACGACGGGCGTTCCTTGCGCAGCTG
TGCTCGACGTTGTCACTGAAGCGGGAAGGGACTGGCTGCTATTGGGCGAAGTGCCGGGGCAGGATCTCCT
GTCATCTCACCTTGCTCCTGCCGAGAAAGTATCCATCATGGCTGATGCAATGCGGCGGCTGCATACGCTT
GATCCGGCTACCTGCCCATTCGACCACCAAGCGAAACATCGCATCGAGCGAGCACGTACTCGGATGGAAG
CCGGTCTTGTCGATCAGGATGATCTGGACGAAGAGCATCAGGGGCTCGCGCCAGCCGAACTGTTCGCCAG
GCTCAAGGCGCGCATGCCCGACGGCGAGGATCTCGTCGTGACCCATGGCGATGCCTGCTTGCCGAATATC
ATGGTGGAAAATGGCCGCTTTTCTGGATTCATCGACTGTGGCCGGCTGGGTGTGGCGGACCGCTATCAGG
ACATAGCGTTGGCTACCCGTGATATTGCTGAAGAGCTTGGCGGCGAATGGGCTGACCGCTTCCTCGTGCT
TTACGGTATCGCCGCTCCCGATTCGCAGCGCATCGCCTTCTATCGCCTTCTTGACGAGTTCTTCTAACAC
CTGGTGCATGACCCGCAAGCCCGGTGCCTGACTGTGCCTTCTAGTTGCCAGCCATCTGTTGTTTGCCCCT
CCCCCGTGCCTTCCTTGACCCTGGAAGGTGCCACTCCCACTGTCCTTTCCTAATAAAATGAGGAAATTGC
ATCGCATTGTCTGAGTAGGTGTCATTCTATTCTGGGGGGTGGGGTGGGGCAGGACAGCAAGGGGGAGGAT
TGGGAAGACAATAGCAGGCATGCTGGGGATGCGGTGGGCTCTATGGATAACTTCGTATAGCATACATTAT
ACGAAGTTATGAGCTCACGGGGACAGCCCCCCCCCAAAGCCCCCAGGGATGTAATTACGTCCCTCCCCCG
CTAGGGGGCAGCAGCGAGCCGCCCGGGGCTCCGCTCCGGTCCGGCGCTCCCCCCGCATCCCCGAGCCGGC
AGCGTGCGGGGACAGCCCGGGCACGGGGAAGGTGGCACGGGATCGCTTTCCTCTGAACGCTTCTCGCTGC
TCTTTGAGCCTGCAGACACCTGGGGGGATACGGGGAAAAAGCTTTAGGCTGAAAGAGAGATTTAGAATGA
CAGAATCATAGAACGGCCTGGGTTGCAAAGGAGCACAGTGCTCATCCAGATCCAACCCCCTGCTATGTGC
AGGGTCATCAACCAGCAGCCCAGGCTGCCCAGAGCCACATCCAGCCTGGCCTTGAATGCCTGCAGGGATG
GGGCATCCACAGCCTCCTTGGGCAACCTGTTCAGTGCGTCACCACCCTCTGGGGGAAAAACTGCCTCCTC
ATATCCAACCCAAACCTCCCCTGTCTCAGTGTAAAGCCATTCCCCCTTGTCCTATCAAGGGGGAGTTTGC
TGTGACATTGTTGGTCTGGGGTGACACATGTTTGCCAATTCAGTGCATCACGGAGAGGCAGATCTTGGGG
ATAAGGAAGTGCAGGACAGCATGGACGTGGGACATGCAGGTGTTGAGGGCTCTGGGACACTCTCCAAGTC
ACAGCGTTCAGAACAGCCTTAAGGATAAGAAGATAGGATAGAAGGACAAAGAGCAAGTTAAAACCCAGCA
TGGAGAGGAGCACAAAAAGGCCACAGACACTGCTGGTCCCTGTGTCTGAGCCTGCATGTTTGATGGTGTC
TGGATGCAAGCAGAAGGGGTGGAAGAGCTTGCCTGGAGAGATACAGCTGGGTCAGTAGGACTGGGACAGG
CAGCTGGAGAATTGCCATGTAGATGTTCATACAATCGTCAAATCATGAAGGCTGGAAAAGCCCTCCAAGA
TCCCCAAGACCAACCCCAACCCACCCACCGTGCCCACTGGCCATGTCCCTCAGTGCCACATCCCCACAGT
TCTTCATCACCTCCAGGGACGGTGACCCCCCCACCTCCGTGGGCAGCTGTGCCACTGCAGCACCGCTCTT
TGGAGAAGGTAAATCTTGCTAAATCCAGCCCGACCCTCCCCTGGCACAACGTAAGGCCATTATCTCTCAT
CCAACTCCAGGACGGAGTCAGTGAGAATATTGGCGCGCCGAATTCTCGCGACGATCGGTCGACATAACTT
CGTATAGGATACTTTATACGAAGTTATCAATTCAGGCTAGTTATTAATAGTAATCAATTACGGGGTCATT
AGTTCATAGCCCATATATGGAGTTCCGCGTTACATAACTTACGGTAAATGGCCCGCCTGGCTGACCGCCC
AACGACCCCCGCCCATTGACGTCAATAATGACGTATGTTCCCATAGTAACGCCAATAGGGACTTTCCATT
GACGTCAATGGGTGGAGTATTTACGGTAAACTGCCCACTTGGCAGTACATCAAGTGTATCATATGCCAAG
TACGCCCCCTATTGACGTCAATGACGGTAAATGGCCCGCCTGGCATTATGCCCAGTACATGACCTTATGG
GACTTTCCTACTTGGCAGTACATCTACGTATTAGTCATCGCTATTACCATGGTCGAGGTGAGCCCCACGT
TCTGCTTCACTCTCCCCATCTCCCCCCCCTCCCCACCCCCAATTTTGTATTTATTTATTTTTTAATTATT
TTGTGCAGCGATGGGGGCGGGGGGGGGGGGGGGGCGCGCCAGGGGGGGGGGGGGGGGGGGGGGGGGGGGG
GGGGGGGGGGGGGGGGGGGGGGGGGGGGGGGCGCGCCAGGGGGGGGGGCCCCCCAAAGTTTCTTTTTTTT
GGGGGGCGGGGGGGGGGGGGGCCCTCCAAAAAAGAGAGGCCCGGGGGGGGGGGGGGGCGCGGCGCGCTGC
CTTCGCCCCGTGCCCCGCTCCGCCGCCGCCTCGCGCCGCCCGCCCCGGCTCTGACTGACCGCGTTACTCC
CACAGGTGAGCGGGCGGGACGGCCCTTCTCCTCCGGGCTGTAATTAGCGCTTGGTTTAATGACGGCTTGT
TTCTTTTCTGTGGCTGCGTGAAAGCCTTGAGGGGCTCCGGGAGGGCCCTTTGTGCGGGGGGAGCGGCTCG
GGGGGTGCGTGCGTGTGTGTGTGCGTGGGGAGCGCCGCGTGCGGCTCCGCGCTGCCCGGCGGCTGTGAGC
GCTGCGGGCGCGGCGCGGGGCTTTGTGCGCTCCGCAGTGTGCGCGAGGGGAGCGCGGCCGGGGGCGGTGC
CCCGCGGTGCGGGGGGGGCTGCGAGGGGAACAAAGGCTGCGTGCGGGGTGTGTGCGTGGGGGGGTGAGCA
GGGGGTGTGGGCGCGTCGGTCGGGCTGCAACCCCCCCTGCACCCCCCTCCCCGAGTTGCTGAGCACGGCC
CGGCTTCGGGTGCGGGGCTCCGTACGGGGCGTGGCGCGGGGCTCGCCGTGCCGGGCGGGGGGTGGCGGCA
GGTGGGGGTGCCGGGCGGGGCGGGGCCGCCTCGGGCCGGGGAGGGCTCGGGGGAGGGGCGCGGCGGCCCC
CGGAGCGCCGGCGGCTGTCGAGGCGCGGCGAGCCGCAGCCATTGCCTTTTATGGTAATCGTGCGAGAGGG
CGCAGGGACTTCCTTTGTCCCAAATCTGTGCGGAGCCGAAATCTGGGAGGCGCCGCCGCACCCCCTCTAG
CGGGCGCGGGGCGAAGCGGTGCGGCGCCGGCAGGAAGGAAATGGGCGGGGAGGGCCTTCGTGCGTCGCCG
CGCCGCCGTCCCCTTCTCCCTCTCCAGCCTCGGGGCTGTCCGCGGGGGGACGGCTGCCTTCGGGGGGGAC
GGGGCAGGGCGGGGTTCGGCTTCTGGCGTGTGACCGGCGGCTCTAGAGCCTCTGCTAACCATGTTCATGC
CTTCTTCTTTTTCCTACAGCTCCTGGGCAACGTGCTGGTTATTGTGCTGTCTCATCATTTTGGCAAAGAA
TTGTGTACAACTAGTGCCACCATGGACAAGAAGTACAGCATCGGCCTGGCCATCGGCACCAACTCTGTGG
GCTGGGCCGTGATCACCGACGAGTACAAGGTGCCCAGCAAGAAATTCAAGGTGCTGGGCAACACCGACCG
GCACAGCATCAAGAAGAACCTGATCGGCGCCCTGCTGTTCGACAGCGGAGAAACAGCCGAGGCCACCCGG
CTGAAGAGAACCGCCAGAAGAAGATACACCAGACGGAAGAACCGGATCTGCTATCTGCAAGAGATCTTCA
GCAACGAGATGGCCAAGGTGGACGACAGCTTCTTCCACAGACTGGAAGAGTCCTTCCTGGTGGAAGAGGA
TAAGAAGCACGAGCGGCACCCCATCTTCGGCAACATCGTGGACGAGGTGGCCTACCACGAGAAGTACCCC
ACCATCTACCACCTGAGAAAGAAACTGGTGGACAGCACCGACAAGGCCGACCTGCGGCTGATCTATCTGG
CCCTGGCCCACATGATCAAGTTCCGGGGCCACTTCCTGATCGAGGGCGACCTGAACCCCGACAACAGCGA
CGTGGACAAGCTGTTCATCCAGCTGGTGCAGACCTACAACCAGCTGTTCGAGGAAAACCCCATCAACGCC
AGCGGCGTGGACGCCAAGGCCATCCTGTCTGCCAGACTGAGCAAGAGCAGACGGCTGGAAAATCTGATCG
CCCAGCTGCCCGGCGAGAAGAAGAATGGCCTGTTCGGCAACCTGATTGCCCTGAGCCTGGGCCTGACCCC
CAACTTCAAGAGCAACTTCGACCTGGCCGAGGATGCCAAACTGCAGCTGAGCAAGGACACCTACGACGAC
GACCTGGACAACCTGCTGGCCCAGATCGGCGACCAGTACGCCGACCTGTTTCTGGCCGCCAAGAACCTGT
CCGACGCCATCCTGCTGAGCGACATCCTGAGAGTGAACACCGAGATCACCAAGGCCCCCCTGAGCGCCTC
TATGATCAAGAGATACGACGAGCACCACCAGGACCTGACCCTGCTGAAAGCTCTCGTGCGGCAGCAGCTG
CCTGAGAAGTACAAAGAGATTTTCTTCGACCAGAGCAAGAACGGCTACGCCGGCTACATCGATGGCGGAG
CCAGCCAGGAAGAGTTCTACAAGTTCATCAAGCCCATCCTGGAAAAGATGGACGGCACCGAGGAACTGCT
CGTGAAGCTGAACAGAGAGGACCTGCTGCGGAAGCAGCGGACCTTCGACAACGGCAGCATCCCCCACCAG
ATCCACCTGGGAGAGCTGCACGCCATTCTGCGGCGGCAGGAAGATTTTTACCCATTCCTGAAGGACAACC
GGGAAAAGATCGAGAAGATCCTGACCTTCCGCATCCCCTACTACGTGGGCCCTCTGGCCAGGGGAAACAG
CAGATTCGCCTGGATGACCAGAAAGAGCGAGGAAACCATCACCCCCTGGAACTTCGAGGAAGTGGTGGAC
AAGGGCGCCAGCGCCCAGAGCTTCATCGAGCGGATGACCAACTTCGATAAGAACCTGCCCAACGAGAAGG
TGCTGCCCAAGCACAGCCTGCTGTACGAGTACTTCACCGTGTACAACGAGCTGACCAAAGTGAAATACGT
GACCGAGGGAATGAGAAAGCCCGCCTTCCTGAGCGGCGAGCAGAAAAAAGCCATCGTGGACCTGCTGTTC
AAGACCAACCGGAAAGTGACCGTGAAGCAGCTGAAAGAGGACTACTTCAAGAAAATCGAGTGCTTCGACT
CCGTGGAAATCTCCGGCGTGGAAGATCGGTTCAACGCCTCCCTGGGCACATACCACGATCTGCTGAAAAT
TATCAAGGACAAGGACTTCCTGGACAATGAGGAAAACGAGGACATTCTGGAAGATATCGTGCTGACCCTG
ACACTGTTTGAGGACAGAGAGATGATCGAGGAACGGCTGAAAACCTATGCCCACCTGTTCGACGACAAAG
TGATGAAGCAGCTGAAGCGGCGGAGATACACCGGCTGGGGCAGGCTGAGCCGGAAGCTGATCAACGGCAT
CCGGGACAAGCAGTCCGGCAAGACAATCCTGGATTTCCTGAAGTCCGACGGCTTCGCCAACAGAAACTTC
ATGCAGCTGATCCACGACGACAGCCTGACCTTTAAAGAGGACATCCAGAAAGCCCAGGTGTCCGGCCAGG
GCGATAGCCTGCACGAGCACATTGCCAATCTGGCCGGCAGCCCCGCCATTAAGAAGGGCATCCTGCAGAC
AGTGAAGGTGGTGGACGAGCTCGTGAAAGTGATGGGCCGGCACAAGCCCGAGAACATCGTGATCGAAATG
GCCAGAGAGAACCAGACCACCCAGAAGGGACAGAAGAACAGCCGCGAGAGAATGAAGCGGATCGAAGAGG
GCATCAAAGAGCTGGGCAGCCAGATCCTGAAAGAACACCCCGTGGAAAACACCCAGCTGCAGAACGAGAA
GCTGTACCTGTACTACCTGCAGAATGGGCGGGATATGTACGTGGACCAGGAACTGGACATCAACCGGCTG
TCCGACTACGATGTGGACGCTATCGTGCCTCAGAGCTTTCTGAAGGACGACTCCATCGATAACAAAGTGC
TGACTCGGAGCGACAAGAACCGGGGCAAGAGCGACAACGTGCCCTCCGAAGAGGTCGTGAAGAAGATGAA
GAACTACTGGCGCCAGCTGCTGAATGCCAAGCTGATTACCCAGAGGAAGTTCGACAATCTGACCAAGGCC
GAGAGAGGCGGCCTGAGCGAACTGGATAAGGCCGGCTTCATCAAGAGACAGCTGGTGGAAACCCGGCAGA
TCACAAAGCACGTGGCACAGATCCTGGACTCCCGGATGAACACTAAGTACGACGAGAACGACAAACTGAT
CCGGGAAGTGAAAGTGATCACCCTGAAGTCCAAGCTGGTGTCCGATTTCCGGAAGGATTTCCAGTTTTAC
AAAGTGCGCGAGATCAACAACTACCACCACGCCCACGACGCCTACCTGAACGCCGTCGTGGGAACCGCCC
TGATCAAAAAGTACCCTAAGCTGGAAAGCGAGTTCGTGTACGGCGACTACAAGGTGTACGACGTGCGGAA
GATGATCGCCAAGAGCGAGCAGGAAATCGGCAAGGCTACCGCCAAGTACTTCTTCTACAGCAACATCATG
AACTTTTTCAAGACCGAGATTACCCTGGCCAACGGCGAGATCCGGAAGCGGCCTCTGATCGAGACAAACG
GCGAAACAGGCGAGATCGTGTGGGATAAGGGCCGGGACTTTGCCACCGTGCGGAAAGTGCTGTCTATGCC
CCAAGTGAATATCGTGAAAAAGACCGAGGTGCAGACAGGCGGCTTCAGCAAAGAGTCTATCCTGCCCAAG
AGGAACAGCGACAAGCTGATCGCCAGAAAGAAGGACTGGGACCCTAAGAAGTACGGCGGCTTCGACAGCC
CCACCGTGGCCTATTCTGTGCTGGTGGTGGCCAAAGTGGAAAAGGGCAAGTCCAAGAAACTGAAGAGTGT
GAAAGAGCTGCTGGGGATCACCATCATGGAAAGAAGCAGCTTCGAGAAGAATCCCATCGACTTTCTGGAA
GCCAAGGGCTACAAAGAAGTGAAAAAGGACCTGATCATCAAGCTGCCTAAGTACTCCCTGTTCGAGCTGG
AAAACGGCCGGAAGAGAATGCTGGCCTCTGCCGGCGAACTGCAGAAGGGAAACGAACTGGCCCTGCCCTC
CAAATATGTGAACTTCCTGTACCTGGCCAGCCACTATGAGAAGCTGAAGGGCTCCCCCGAGGATAATGAG
CAGAAACAGCTGTTTGTGGAACAGCACAAACACTACCTGGACGAGATCATCGAGCAGATCAGCGAGTTCT
CCAAGAGAGTGATCCTGGCCGACGCTAATCTGGACAAGGTGCTGAGCGCCTACAACAAGCACAGAGACAA
GCCTATCAGAGAGCAGGCCGAGAATATCATCCACCTGTTTACCCTGACCAATCTGGGAGCCCCTGCCGCC
TTCAAGTACTTTGACACCACCATCGACCGGAAGAGGTACACCAGCACCAAAGAGGTGCTGGACGCCACCC
TGATCCACCAGAGCATCACCGGCCTGTACGAGACACGGATCGACCTGTCTCAGCTGGGAGGCGACGCCTA
TCCCTATGACGTGCCCGATTATGCCAGCCTGGGCAGCGGCTCCCCCAAGAAAAAACGCAAGGTGGAAGAT
CCTAAGAAAAAGCGGAAAGTGGACGGCATTGGTAGTGGGAGCAACGGCAGCAGCGGATCCAGCGAGCTGA
TTAAGGAGAACATGCACATGAAGCTGTACATGGAGGGCACCGTGGACAACCATCACTTCAAGTGCACATC
CGAGGGCGAAGGCAAGCCCTACGAGGGCACCCAGACCATGAGAATCAAGGTGGTCGAGGGCGGCCCTCTC
CCCTTCGCCTTCGACATCCTGGCTACTAGCTTCCTCTACGGCAGCAAGACCTTCATCAACCACACCCAGG
GCATCCCCGACTTCTTCAAGCAGTCCTTCCCTGAGGGCTTCACATGGGAGAGAGTCACCACATACGAAGA
CGGGGGCGTGCTGACCGCTACCCAGGACACCAGCCTCCAGGACGGCTGCCTCATCTACAACGTCAAGATC
AGAGGGGTGAACTTCACATCCAACGGCCCTGTGATGCAGAAGAAAACACTCGGCTGGGAGGCCTTCACCG
AGACGCTGTACCCCGCTGACGGCGGCCTGGAAGGCAGAAACGACATGGCCCTGAAGCTCGTGGGCGGGAG
CCATCTGATCGCAAACATCAAGACCACATATAGATCCAAGAAACCCGCTAAGAACCTCAAGATGCCTGGC
GTCTACTATGTGGACTACAGACTGGAAAGAATCAAGGAGGCCAACAACGAGACCTACGTCGAGCAGCACG
AGGTGGCAGTGGCCAGATACTGCGACCTCCCTAGCAAACTGGGGCACAAGCTTAATGGCGGTGGCGGAGG
GATGGATGCTAAGTCACTAACTGCCTGGTCCCGGACACTGGTGACCTTCAAGGATGTATTTGTGGACTTC
ACCAGGGAGGAGTGGAAGCTGCTGGACACTGCTCAGCAGATCGTGTACAGAAATGTGATGCTGGAGAACT
ATAAGAACCTGGTTTCCTTGGGTTATCAGCTTACTAAGCCAGATGTGATCCTCCGGTTGGAGAAGGGAGA
AGAGCCCTAGACGCGTGAATTCACTCCTCAGGTGCAGGCTGCCTATCAGAAGGTGGTGGCTGGTGTGGCC
AATGCCCTGGCTCACAAATACCACTGAGATCTTTTTCCCTCTGCCAAAAATTATGGGGACATCATGAAGC
CCCTTGAGCATCTGACTTCTGGCTAATAAAGGAAATTTATTTTCATTGCAATAGTGTGTTGGAATTTTTT
GTGTCTCTCACTCGGAAGGACATATGGGAGGGCAAATCATTTAAAACATCAGAATGAGTATTTGGTTTAG
AGTTTGGCAACATATGCCCATATGCTGGCTGCCATGAACAAAGGTTGGCTATAAAGAGGTCATCAGTATA
TGAAACAGCCCCCTGCTGTCCATTCCTTATTCCATAGAAAAGCCTTGACTTGAGGTTAGATTTTTTTTAT
ATTTTGTTTTGTGTTATTTTTTTCTTTAACATCCCTAAAATTTTCCTTACATGTTTTACTAGCCAGATTT
TTCCTCCTCTCCTGACTACTCCCAGTCATAGCTGTCCCTCTTCTCTTATGGAGATCACCGGTATAACTTC
GTATAATGTATACTATACGAAGTTATGGTACCTTAATTAAGTTAACATGCATAGTACTGAGCTCACGGGG
ACAGCCCCCCCCCAAAGCCCCCAGGGATGTAATTACGTCCCTCCCCCGCTAGGGGGCAGCAGCGAGCCGC
CCGGGGCTCCGCTCCGGTCCGGCGCTCCCCCCGCATCCCCGAGCCGGCAGCGTGCGGGGACAGCCCGGGC
ACGGGGAAGGTGGCACGGGATCGCTTTCCTCTGAACGCTTCTCGCTGCTCTTTGAGCCTGCAGACACCTG
GGGGGATACGGGGAAAAAGCTTTAGGCTGAAAGAGAGATTTAGAATGACAGAATCATAGAACGGCCTGGG
TTGCAAAGGAGCACAGTGCTCATCCAGATCCAACCCCCTGCTATGTGCAGGGTCATCAACCAGCAGCCCA
GGCTGCCCAGAGCCACATCCAGCCTGGCCTTGAATGCCTGCAGGGATGGGGCATCCACAGCCTCCTTGGG
CAACCTGTTCAGTGCGTCACCACCCTCTGGGGGAAAAACTGCCTCCTCATATCCAACCCAAACCTCCCCT
GTCTCAGTGTAAAGCCATTCCCCCTTGTCCTATCAAGGGGGAGTTTGCTGTGACATTGTTGGTCTGGGGT
GACACATGTTTGCCAATTCAGTGCATCACGGAGAGGCAGATCTTGGGGATAAGGAAGTGCAGGACAGCAT
GGACGTGGGACATGCAGGTGTTGAGGGCTCTGGGACACTCTCCAAGTCACAGCGTTCAGAACAGCCTTAA
GGATAAGAAGATAGGATAGAAGGACAAAGAGCAAGTTAAAACCCAGCATGGAGAGGAGCACAAAAAGGCC
ACAGACACTGCTGGTCCCTGTGTCTGAGCCTGCATGTTTGATGGTGTCTGGATGCAAGCAGA
