LOCUS       Exported 15390 bp ds-DNA circular SYN 12-MAY-2021
DEFINITION  constitutive expression of dCas9-BFP-KRAB from the CLYBL locus (Ward
            lab).
ACCESSION   .
VERSION     .
KEYWORDS    pC13N-dCas9-BFP-KRAB
SOURCE      synthetic DNA construct
  ORGANISM  synthetic DNA construct
REFERENCE   1 (bases 1 to 15390)
  AUTHORS   Tian R, Gachechiladze MA, Ludwig CH, Laurie MT, Hong JY, Nathaniel
            D, Prabhu AV, Fernandopulle MS, Patel R, Abshari M, Ward ME,
            Kampmann M
  TITLE     CRISPR Interference-Based Platform for Multimodal Genetic Screens in
            Human iPSC-Derived Neurons.
  JOURNAL   Neuron. 2019 Aug 5. pii: S0896-6273(19)30640-3. doi:
            10.1016/j.neuron.2019.07.014.
  PUBMED    31422865
REFERENCE   2 (bases 1 to 15390)
  AUTHORS   .
  TITLE     Direct Submission
  JOURNAL   Exported May 12, 2021 from SnapGene Server 1.1.58
            http://www.snapgene.com
FEATURES             Location/Qualifiers
     source          1..15390
                     /organism="synthetic DNA construct"
                     /mol_type="other DNA"
     protein_bind    9..42
                     /label=lox2272
                     /bound_moiety="Cre recombinase"
                     /note="Cre-mediated recombination occurs in the 8-bp core
                     sequence (GGATACTT). lox2272 sites are compatible with each
                     other, but incompatible with loxP or loxN sites (Lee and
                     Saito, 1988)."
     enhancer        113..416
                     /label=CMV enhancer
                     /note="human cytomegalovirus immediate early enhancer"
     promoter        418..695
                     /label=chicken beta-actin promoter
     intron          696..1712
                     /label=chimeric intron
                     /note="chimera between introns from chicken beta-actin and
                     rabbit beta-globin"
     primer_bind     1636..1658
                     /label=pCAGGS-5
                     /note="Chimeric intron in CAG promoter, forward primer"
     primer_bind     1720..1739
                     /label=pCAG-F
                     /note="Rabbit beta-globin intron, for pCAG plasmids,
                     forward primer"
     regulatory      1779..1788
                     /regulatory_class="other"
                     /note="vertebrate consensus sequence for strong initiation
                     of translation (Kozak, 1987)"
     CDS             1785..5888
                     /codon_start=1
                     /product="catalytically dead mutant of the Cas9
                     endonuclease from the Streptococcus pyogenes Type II
                     CRISPR/Cas system"
                     /label=dCas9
                     /note="RNA-guided DNA-binding protein that lacks
                     endonuclease activity due to the D10A mutation in the RuvC
                     catalytic domain and the H840A mutation in the HNH
                     catalytic domain"
                     /translation="MDKKYSIGLAIGTNSVGWAVITDEYKVPSKKFKVLGNTDRHSIKK
                     NLIGALLFDSGETAEATRLKRTARRRYTRRKNRICYLQEIFSNEMAKVDDSFFHRLEES
                     FLVEEDKKHERHPIFGNIVDEVAYHEKYPTIYHLRKKLVDSTDKADLRLIYLALAHMIK
                     FRGHFLIEGDLNPDNSDVDKLFIQLVQTYNQLFEENPINASGVDAKAILSARLSKSRRL
                     ENLIAQLPGEKKNGLFGNLIALSLGLTPNFKSNFDLAEDAKLQLSKDTYDDDLDNLLAQ
                     IGDQYADLFLAAKNLSDAILLSDILRVNTEITKAPLSASMIKRYDEHHQDLTLLKALVR
                     QQLPEKYKEIFFDQSKNGYAGYIDGGASQEEFYKFIKPILEKMDGTEELLVKLNREDLL
                     RKQRTFDNGSIPHQIHLGELHAILRRQEDFYPFLKDNREKIEKILTFRIPYYVGPLARG
                     NSRFAWMTRKSEETITPWNFEEVVDKGASAQSFIERMTNFDKNLPNEKVLPKHSLLYEY
                     FTVYNELTKVKYVTEGMRKPAFLSGEQKKAIVDLLFKTNRKVTVKQLKEDYFKKIECFD
                     SVEISGVEDRFNASLGTYHDLLKIIKDKDFLDNEENEDILEDIVLTLTLFEDREMIEER
                     LKTYAHLFDDKVMKQLKRRRYTGWGRLSRKLINGIRDKQSGKTILDFLKSDGFANRNFM
                     QLIHDDSLTFKEDIQKAQVSGQGDSLHEHIANLAGSPAIKKGILQTVKVVDELVKVMGR
                     HKPENIVIEMARENQTTQKGQKNSRERMKRIEEGIKELGSQILKEHPVENTQLQNEKLY
                     LYYLQNGRDMYVDQELDINRLSDYDVDAIVPQSFLKDDSIDNKVLTRSDKNRGKSDNVP
                     SEEVVKKMKNYWRQLLNAKLITQRKFDNLTKAERGGLSELDKAGFIKRQLVETRQITKH
                     VAQILDSRMNTKYDENDKLIREVKVITLKSKLVSDFRKDFQFYKVREINNYHHAHDAYL
                     NAVVGTALIKKYPKLESEFVYGDYKVYDVRKMIAKSEQEIGKATAKYFFYSNIMNFFKT
                     EITLANGEIRKRPLIETNGETGEIVWDKGRDFATVRKVLSMPQVNIVKKTEVQTGGFSK
                     ESILPKRNSDKLIARKKDWDPKKYGGFDSPTVAYSVLVVAKVEKGKSKKLKSVKELLGI
                     TIMERSSFEKNPIDFLEAKGYKEVKKDLIIKLPKYSLFELENGRKRMLASAGELQKGNE
                     LALPSKYVNFLYLASHYEKLKGSPEDNEQKQLFVEQHKHYLDEIIEQISEFSKRVILAD
                     ANLDKVLSAYNKHRDKPIREQAENIIHLFTLTNLGAPAAFKYFDTTIDRKRYTSTKEVL
                     DATLIHQSITGLYETRIDLSQLGGD"
     CDS             5892..5918
                     /codon_start=1
                     /product="HA (human influenza hemagglutinin) epitope tag"
                     /label=HA
                     /translation="YPYDVPDYA"
     CDS             5937..5957
                     /codon_start=1
                     /product="nuclear localization signal of SV40 (simian virus
                     40) large T antigen"
                     /label=SV40 NLS
                     /translation="PKKKRKV"
     CDS             5964..5984
                     /codon_start=1
                     /product="nuclear localization signal of SV40 (simian virus
                     40) large T antigen"
                     /label=SV40 NLS
                     /translation="PKKKRKV"
     CDS             6024..6719
                     /codon_start=1
                     /product="monomeric blue fluorescent protein"
                     /label=TagBFP
                     /note="mammalian codon-optimized"
                     /translation="SELIKENMHMKLYMEGTVDNHHFKCTSEGEGKPYEGTQTMRIKVV
                     EGGPLPFAFDILATSFLYGSKTFINHTQGIPDFFKQSFPEGFTWERVTTYEDGGVLTAT
                     QDTSLQDGCLIYNVKIRGVNFTSNGPVMQKKTLGWEAFTETLYPADGGLEGRNDMALKL
                     VGGSHLIANIKTTYRSKKPAKNLKMPGVYYVDYRLERIKEANNETYVEQHEVAVARYCD
                     LPSKLGHKLN"
     CDS             6765..6950
                     /codon_start=1
                     /product="Kruppel-associated box (KRAB) transcriptional
                     repression domain from the human zinc finger protein ZNF10
                     (Margolin et al., 1994)"
                     /label=KRAB
                     /translation="RTLVTFKDVFVDFTREEWKLLDTAQQIVYRNVMLENYKNLVSLGY
                     QLTKPDVILRLEKGEEP"
     primer_bind     complement(7043..7062)
                     /label=Bglob-pA-R
                     /note="Rabbit beta-globin polyA region, reverse primer"
     polyA_signal    7108..7163
                     /label=-beta-globin poly(A) signal
                     /note="rabbit beta-globin polyadenylation signal (Gil and
                     Proudfoot, 1987)"
     primer_bind     complement(7162..7181)
                     /label=rbglobpA-R
                     /note="Rabbit beta-globin polyA, reverse primer. Also
                     called rb-glob-pA-term-R"
     protein_bind    complement(7496..7529)
                     /label=loxP511
                     /bound_moiety="Cre recombinase"
                     /note="Cre-mediated recombination occurs in the 8-bp core
                     sequence (GTATACAT). loxP511 sites are compatible with each
                     other, but incompatible with wild-type loxP sites."
     primer_bind     complement(9585..9602)
                     /label=M13 Forward
                     /note="In lacZ gene. Also called M13-F20 or M13 (-21)
                     Forward"
     primer_bind     complement(9585..9601)
                     /label=M13 fwd
                     /note="common sequencing primer, one of multiple similar
                     variants"
     primer_bind     complement(9594..9616)
                     /label=M13/pUC Forward
                     /note="In lacZ gene"
     primer_bind     complement(9810..9829)
                     /label=pRS-marker
                     /note="pRS vectors, use to sequence yeast selectable
                     marker"
     primer_bind     9929..9951
                     /label=pGEX 3'
                     /note="pGEX vectors, reverse primer"
     primer_bind     complement(10082..10101)
                     /label=pENTR-R
                     /note="pENTR vectors, reverse primer"
     CDS             10093..10902
                     /codon_start=1
                     /gene="aph(3')-Ia"
                     /product="aminoglycoside phosphotransferase"
                     /label=KanR
                     /note="confers resistance to kanamycin in bacteria or G418
                     (Geneticin(R)) in eukaryotes"
                     /translation="MSHIQRETSRPRLNSNMDADLYGYKWARDNVGQSGATIYRLYGKP
                     DAPELFLKHGKGSVANDVTDEMVRLNWLTEFMPLPTIKHFIRTPDDAWLLTTAIPGKTA
                     FQVLEEYPDSGENIVDALAVFLRRLHSIPVCNCPFNSDRVFRLAQAQSRMNNGLVDASD
                     FDDERNGWPVEQVWKEMHKLLPFSPDSVVTHGDFSLDNLIFDEGKLIGCIDVGRVGIAD
                     RYQDLAILWNCLGEFSPSLQKRLFQKYGIDNPDMNKLQFHLMLDEFF"
     primer_bind     complement(10160..10179)
                     /label=Kan-R
                     /note="Kanamycin resistance gene, reverse primer"
     rep_origin      11080..11668
                     /direction=RIGHT
                     /label=ori
                     /note="high-copy-number ColE1/pMB1/pBR322/pUC origin of
                     replication"
     primer_bind     11569..11588
                     /label=pBR322ori-F
                     /note="pBR322 origin, forward primer"
     primer_bind     11822..11839
                     /label=L4440
                     /note="L4440 vector, forward primer"
     protein_bind    11956..11977
                     /label=CAP binding site
                     /bound_moiety="E. coli catabolite activator protein"
                     /note="CAP binding activates transcription in the presence
                     of cAMP."
     promoter        11992..12022
                     /label=lac promoter
                     /note="promoter for the E. coli lac operon"
     protein_bind    12030..12046
                     /label=lac operator
                     /bound_moiety="lac repressor encoded by lacI"
                     /note="The lac repressor binds to the lac operator to
                     inhibit transcription in E. coli. This inhibition can be
                     relieved by adding lactose or
                     isopropyl-beta-D-thiogalactopyranoside (IPTG)."
     primer_bind     12035..12057
                     /label=M13/pUC Reverse
                     /note="In lacZ gene"
     primer_bind     12054..12070
                     /label=M13 rev
                     /note="common sequencing primer, one of multiple similar
                     variants"
     primer_bind     12054..12070
                     /label=M13 Reverse
                     /note="In lacZ gene. Also called M13-rev"
     protein_bind    12931..12964
                     /label=loxP
                     /bound_moiety="Cre recombinase"
                     /note="Cre-mediated recombination occurs in the 8-bp core
                     sequence (GCATACAT)."
     misc_feature    12965..12990
                     /label=SA
                     /note="splice acceptor site"
     CDS             13014..13067
                     /codon_start=1
                     /product="2A peptide from Thosea asigna virus capsid
                     protein"
                     /label=T2A
                     /note="Eukaryotic ribosomes fail to insert a peptide bond
                     between the Gly and Pro residues, yielding separate
                     polypeptides."
                     /translation="EGRGSLLTCGDVEENPGP"
     CDS             13071..13862
                     /codon_start=1
                     /gene="aph(3')-II (or nptII)"
                     /product="aminoglycoside phosphotransferase from Tn5"
                     /label=NeoR/KanR
                     /note="confers resistance to neomycin, kanamycin, and G418
                     (Geneticin(R))"
                     /translation="IEQDGLHAGSPAAWVERLFGYDWAQQTIGCSDAAVFRLSAQGRPV
                     LFVKTDLSGALNELQDEAARLSWLATTGVPCAAVLDVVTEAGRDWLLLGEVPGQDLLSS
                     HLAPAEKVSIMADAMRRLHTLDPATCPFDHQAKHRIERARTRMEAGLVDQDDLDEEHQG
                     LAPAELFARLKARMPDGEDLVVTHGDACLPNIMVENGRFSGFIDCGRLGVADRYQDIAL
                     ATRDIAEELGGEWADRFLVLYGIAAPDSQRIAFYRLLDEFF"
     primer_bind     complement(13122..13141)
                     /label=Neo-R
                     /note="Neomycin resistance gene, reverse primer"
     primer_bind     13732..13751
                     /label=Neo-F
                     /note="Neomycin resistance gene, forward primer"
     polyA_signal    13897..14121
                     /label=bGH poly(A) signal
                     /note="bovine growth hormone polyadenylation signal"
     protein_bind    14122..14155
                     /label=loxP
                     /bound_moiety="Cre recombinase"
                     /note="Cre-mediated recombination occurs in the 8-bp core
                     sequence (GCATACAT)."
ORIGIN
        1 cggtcgacat aacttcgtat aggatacttt atacgaagtt atcaattcag gctagttatt
       61 aatagtaatc aattacgggg tcattagttc atagcccata tatggagttc cgcgttacat
      121 aacttacggt aaatggcccg cctggctgac cgcccaacga cccccgccca ttgacgtcaa
      181 taatgacgta tgttcccata gtaacgccaa tagggacttt ccattgacgt caatgggtgg
      241 agtatttacg gtaaactgcc cacttggcag tacatcaagt gtatcatatg ccaagtacgc
      301 cccctattga cgtcaatgac ggtaaatggc ccgcctggca ttatgcccag tacatgacct
      361 tatgggactt tcctacttgg cagtacatct acgtattagt catcgctatt accatggtcg
      421 aggtgagccc cacgttctgc ttcactctcc ccatctcccc cccctcccca cccccaattt
      481 tgtatttatt tattttttaa ttattttgtg cagcgrkggg ggsggggggg gggggggggc
      541 gcgcgccrgg sggggcgggg sggggcgagg ggcggggcgg ggcgaggcgg agaggtgcgg
      601 cggcagccaa tcagagcggc gcgctccgaa agtttccttt tatggcgagg cggcggcggc
      661 ggcggcccta taaaaagcga agcgcgcggc gggcgggagt cgctgcgcgc tgccttcgcc
      721 ccgtgccccg ctccgccgcc gcctcgcgcc gcccgccccg gctctgactg accgcgttac
      781 tcccacaggt gagcgggcgg gacggccctt ctcctccggg ctgtaattag cgcttggttt
      841 aatgacggct tgtttctttt ctgtggctgc gtgaaagcct tgaggggctc cgggagggcc
      901 ctttgtgcgg ggggagcggc tcggggggtg cgtgcgtgtg tgtgtgcgtg gggagcgccg
      961 cgtgcggctc cgcgctgccc ggcggctgtg agcgctgcgg gcgcggcgcg gggctttgtg
     1021 cgctccgcag tgtgcgcgag gggagcgcgg ccgggggcgg tgccccgcgg tgcggggggg
     1081 gctgcgaggg gaacaaaggc tgcgtgcggg gtgtgtgcgt gggggggtga gcagggggtg
     1141 tgggcgcgtc ggtcgggctg caaccccccc tgcacccccc tccccgagtt gctgagcacg
     1201 gcccggcttc gggtgcgggg ctccgtacgg ggcgtggcgc ggggctcgcc gtgccgggcg
     1261 gggggtggcg gcaggtgggg gtgccgggcg gggcggggcc gcctcgggcc ggggagggct
     1321 cgggggaggg gcgcggcggc ccccggagcg ccggcggctg tcgaggcgcg gcgagccgca
     1381 gccattgcct tttatggtaa tcgtgcgaga gggcgcaggg acttcctttg tcccaaatct
     1441 gtgcggagcc gaaatctggg aggcgccgcc gcaccccctc tagcgggcgc ggggcgaagc
     1501 ggtgcggcgc cggcaggaag gaaatgggcg gggagggcct tcgtgcgtcg ccgcgccgcc
     1561 gtccccttct ccctctccag cctcggggct gtccgcgggg ggacggctgc cttcgggggg
     1621 gacggggcag ggcggggttc ggcttctggc gtgtgaccgg cggctctaga gcctctgcta
     1681 accatgttca tgccttcttc tttttcctac agctcctggg caacgtgctg gttattgtgc
     1741 tgtctcatca ttttggcaaa gaattgtgta caactagtgc caccatggac aagaagtaca
     1801 gcatcggcct ggccatcggc accaactctg tgggctgggc cgtgatcacc gacgagtaca
     1861 aggtgcccag caagaaattc aaggtgctgg gcaacaccga ccggcacagc atcaagaaga
     1921 acctgatcgg cgccctgctg ttcgacagcg gagaaacagc cgaggccacc cggctgaaga
     1981 gaaccgccag aagaagatac accagacgga agaaccggat ctgctatctg caagagatct
     2041 tcagcaacga gatggccaag gtggacgaca gcttcttcca cagactggaa gagtccttcc
     2101 tggtggaaga ggataagaag cacgagcggc accccatctt cggcaacatc gtggacgagg
     2161 tggcctacca cgagaagtac cccaccatct accacctgag aaagaaactg gtggacagca
     2221 ccgacaaggc cgacctgcgg ctgatctatc tggccctggc ccacatgatc aagttccggg
     2281 gccacttcct gatcgagggc gacctgaacc ccgacaacag cgacgtggac aagctgttca
     2341 tccagctggt gcagacctac aaccagctgt tcgaggaaaa ccccatcaac gccagcggcg
     2401 tggacgccaa ggccatcctg tctgccagac tgagcaagag cagacggctg gaaaatctga
     2461 tcgcccagct gcccggcgag aagaagaatg gcctgttcgg caacctgatt gccctgagcc
     2521 tgggcctgac ccccaacttc aagagcaact tcgacctggc cgaggatgcc aaactgcagc
     2581 tgagcaagga cacctacgac gacgacctgg acaacctgct ggcccagatc ggcgaccagt
     2641 acgccgacct gtttctggcc gccaagaacc tgtccgacgc catcctgctg agcgacatcc
     2701 tgagagtgaa caccgagatc accaaggccc ccctgagcgc ctctatgatc aagagatacg
     2761 acgagcacca ccaggacctg accctgctga aagctctcgt gcggcagcag ctgcctgaga
     2821 agtacaaaga gattttcttc gaccagagca agaacggcta cgccggctac atcgatggcg
     2881 gagccagcca ggaagagttc tacaagttca tcaagcccat cctggaaaag atggacggca
     2941 ccgaggaact gctcgtgaag ctgaacagag aggacctgct gcggaagcag cggaccttcg
     3001 acaacggcag catcccccac cagatccacc tgggagagct gcacgccatt ctgcggcggc
     3061 aggaagattt ttacccattc ctgaaggaca accgggaaaa gatcgagaag atcctgacct
     3121 tccgcatccc ctactacgtg ggccctctgg ccaggggaaa cagcagattc gcctggatga
     3181 ccagaaagag cgaggaaacc atcaccccct ggaacttcga ggaagtggtg gacaagggcg
     3241 ccagcgccca gagcttcatc gagcggatga ccaacttcga taagaacctg cccaacgaga
     3301 aggtgctgcc caagcacagc ctgctgtacg agtacttcac cgtgtacaac gagctgacca
     3361 aagtgaaata cgtgaccgag ggaatgagaa agcccgcctt cctgagcggc gagcagaaaa
     3421 aagccatcgt ggacctgctg ttcaagacca accggaaagt gaccgtgaag cagctgaaag
     3481 aggactactt caagaaaatc gagtgcttcg actccgtgga aatctccggc gtggaagatc
     3541 ggttcaacgc ctccctgggc acataccacg atctgctgaa aattatcaag gacaaggact
     3601 tcctggacaa tgaggaaaac gaggacattc tggaagatat cgtgctgacc ctgacactgt
     3661 ttgaggacag agagatgatc gaggaacggc tgaaaaccta tgcccacctg ttcgacgaca
     3721 aagtgatgaa gcagctgaag cggcggagat acaccggctg gggcaggctg agccggaagc
     3781 tgatcaacgg catccgggac aagcagtccg gcaagacaat cctggatttc ctgaagtccg
     3841 acggcttcgc caacagaaac ttcatgcagc tgatccacga cgacagcctg acctttaaag
     3901 aggacatcca gaaagcccag gtgtccggcc agggcgatag cctgcacgag cacattgcca
     3961 atctggccgg cagccccgcc attaagaagg gcatcctgca gacagtgaag gtggtggacg
     4021 agctcgtgaa agtgatgggc cggcacaagc ccgagaacat cgtgatcgaa atggccagag
     4081 agaaccagac cacccagaag ggacagaaga acagccgcga gagaatgaag cggatcgaag
     4141 agggcatcaa agagctgggc agccagatcc tgaaagaaca ccccgtggaa aacacccagc
     4201 tgcagaacga gaagctgtac ctgtactacc tgcagaatgg gcgggatatg tacgtggacc
     4261 aggaactgga catcaaccgg ctgtccgact acgatgtgga cgctatcgtg cctcagagct
     4321 ttctgaagga cgactccatc gataacaaag tgctgactcg gagcgacaag aaccggggca
     4381 agagcgacaa cgtgccctcc gaagaggtcg tgaagaagat gaagaactac tggcgccagc
     4441 tgctgaatgc caagctgatt acccagagga agttcgacaa tctgaccaag gccgagagag
     4501 gcggcctgag cgaactggat aaggccggct tcatcaagag acagctggtg gaaacccggc
     4561 agatcacaaa gcacgtggca cagatcctgg actcccggat gaacactaag tacgacgaga
     4621 acgacaaact gatccgggaa gtgaaagtga tcaccctgaa gtccaagctg gtgtccgatt
     4681 tccggaagga tttccagttt tacaaagtgc gcgagatcaa caactaccac cacgcccacg
     4741 acgcctacct gaacgccgtc gtgggaaccg ccctgatcaa aaagtaccct aagctggaaa
     4801 gcgagttcgt gtacggcgac tacaaggtgt acgacgtgcg gaagatgatc gccaagagcg
     4861 agcaggaaat cggcaaggct accgccaagt acttcttcta cagcaacatc atgaactttt
     4921 tcaagaccga gattaccctg gccaacggcg agatccggaa gcggcctctg atcgagacaa
     4981 acggcgaaac aggcgagatc gtgtgggata agggccggga ctttgccacc gtgcggaaag
     5041 tgctgtctat gccccaagtg aatatcgtga aaaagaccga ggtgcagaca ggcggcttca
     5101 gcaaagagtc tatcctgccc aagaggaaca gcgacaagct gatcgccaga aagaaggact
     5161 gggaccctaa gaagtacggc ggcttcgaca gccccaccgt ggcctattct gtgctggtgg
     5221 tggccaaagt ggaaaagggc aagtccaaga aactgaagag tgtgaaagag ctgctgggga
     5281 tcaccatcat ggaaagaagc agcttcgaga agaatcccat cgactttctg gaagccaagg
     5341 gctacaaaga agtgaaaaag gacctgatca tcaagctgcc taagtactcc ctgttcgagc
     5401 tggaaaacgg ccggaagaga atgctggcct ctgccggcga actgcagaag ggaaacgaac
     5461 tggccctgcc ctccaaatat gtgaacttcc tgtacctggc cagccactat gagaagctga
     5521 agggctcccc cgaggataat gagcagaaac agctgtttgt ggaacagcac aaacactacc
     5581 tggacgagat catcgagcag atcagcgagt tctccaagag agtgatcctg gccgacgcta
     5641 atctggacaa ggtgctgagc gcctacaaca agcacagaga caagcctatc agagagcagg
     5701 ccgagaatat catccacctg tttaccctga ccaatctggg agcccctgcc gccttcaagt
     5761 actttgacac caccatcgac cggaagaggt acaccagcac caaagaggtg ctggacgcca
     5821 ccctgatcca ccagagcatc accggcctgt acgagacacg gatcgacctg tctcagctgg
     5881 gaggcgacgc ctatccctat gacgtgcccg attatgccag cctgggcagc ggctccccca
     5941 agaaaaaacg caaggtggaa gatcctaaga aaaagcggaa agtggacggc attggtagtg
     6001 ggagcaacgg cagcagcgga tccagcgagc tgattaagga gaacatgcac atgaagctgt
     6061 acatggaggg caccgtggac aaccatcact tcaagtgcac atccgagggc gaaggcaagc
     6121 cctacgaggg cacccagacc atgagaatca aggtggtcga gggcggccct ctccccttcg
     6181 ccttcgacat cctggctact agcttcctct acggcagcaa gaccttcatc aaccacaccc
     6241 agggcatccc cgacttcttc aagcagtcct tccctgaggg cttcacatgg gagagagtca
     6301 ccacatacga agacgggggc gtgctgaccg ctacccagga caccagcctc caggacggct
     6361 gcctcatcta caacgtcaag atcagagggg tgaacttcac atccaacggc cctgtgatgc
     6421 agaagaaaac actcggctgg gaggccttca ccgagacgct gtaccccgct gacggcggcc
     6481 tggaaggcag aaacgacatg gccctgaagc tcgtgggcgg gagccatctg atcgcaaaca
     6541 tcaagaccac atatagatcc aagaaacccg ctaagaacct caagatgcct ggcgtctact
     6601 atgtggacta cagactggaa agaatcaagg aggccaacaa cgagacctac gtcgagcagc
     6661 acgaggtggc agtggccaga tactgcgacc tccctagcaa actggggcac aagcttaatg
     6721 gcggtggcgg agggatggat gctaagtcac taactgcctg gtcccggaca ctggtgacct
     6781 tcaaggatgt atttgtggac ttcaccaggg aggagtggaa gctgctggac actgctcagc
     6841 agatcgtgta cagaaatgtg atgctggaga actataagaa cctggtttcc ttgggttatc
     6901 agcttactaa gccagatgtg atcctccggt tggagaaggg agaagagccc tagacgcgtg
     6961 aattcactcc tcaggtgcag gctgcctatc agaaggtggt ggctggtgtg gccaatgccc
     7021 tggctcacaa ataccactga gatctttttc cctctgccaa aaattatggg gacatcatga
     7081 agccccttga gcatctgact tctggctaat aaaggaaatt tattttcatt gcaatagtgt
     7141 gttggaattt tttgtgtctc tcactcggaa ggacatatgg gagggcaaat catttaaaac
     7201 atcagaatga gtatttggtt tagagtttgg caacatatgc ccatatgctg gctgccatga
     7261 acaaaggttg gctataaaga ggtcatcagt atatgaaaca gccccctgct gtccattcct
     7321 tattccatag aaaagccttg acttgaggtt agattttttt tatattttgt tttgtgttat
     7381 ttttttcttt aacatcccta aaattttcct tacatgtttt actagccaga tttttcctcc
     7441 tctcctgact actcccagtc atagctgtcc ctcttctctt atggagatca ccggtataac
     7501 ttcgtataat gtatactata cgaagttatg gtaccttaat taagttaaca tgcatagtac
     7561 tgagctcacg gggacagccc ccccccaaag cccccaggga tgtaattacg tccctccccc
     7621 gctagggggc agcagcgagc cgcccggggc tccgctccgg tccggcgctc cccccgcatc
     7681 cccgagccgg cagcgtgcgg ggacagcccg ggcacgggga aggtggcacg ggatcgcttt
     7741 cctctgaacg cttctcgctg ctctttgagc ctgcagacac ctggggggat acggggaaaa
     7801 agctttaggc tgaaagagag atttagaatg acagaatcat agaacggcct gggttgcaaa
     7861 ggagcacagt gctcatccag atccaacccc ctgctatgtg cagggtcatc aaccagcagc
     7921 ccaggctgcc cagagccaca tccagcctgg ccttgaatgc ctgcagggat ggggcatcca
     7981 cagcctcctt gggcaacctg ttcagtgcgt caccaccctc tgggggaaaa actgcctcct
     8041 catatccaac ccaaacctcc cctgtctcag tgtaaagcca ttcccccttg tcctatcaag
     8101 ggggagtttg ctgtgacatt gttggtctgg ggtgacacat gtttgccaat tcagtgcatc
     8161 acggagaggc agatcttggg gataaggaag tgcaggacag catggacgtg ggacatgcag
     8221 gtgttgaggg ctctgggaca ctctccaagt cacagcgttc agaacagcct taaggataag
     8281 aagataggat agaaggacaa agagcaagtt aaaacccagc atggagagga gcacaaaaag
     8341 gccacagaca ctgctggtcc ctgtgtctga gcctgcatgt ttgatggtgt ctggatgcaa
     8401 gcagaagggg tggaagagct tgcctggaga gatacagctg ggtcagtagg actgggacag
     8461 gcagctggag aattgccatg tagatgttca tacaatcgtc aaatcatgaa ggctggaaaa
     8521 gccctccaag atccccaaga ccaaccccaa cccacccacc gtgcccactg gccatgtccc
     8581 tcagtgccac atccccacag ttcttcatca cctccaggga cggtgacccc cccacctccg
     8641 tgggcagctg tgccactgca gcaccgctct ttggagaagg taaatcttgc taaatccagc
     8701 ccgaccctcc cctggcacaa cgtaaggcca ttatctctca tccaactcca ggacggagtc
     8761 agtgagaata ttgtttaaac tcctcatcct tccaacataa atatattttg ggattatatc
     8821 aacattcaat gttacttaaa gtgaccttgt aaatattttc acaactgagc catgtttgat
     8881 ttgtatactt atgtttactt tactgttttt cctgaagtta ataattgcct tgaatttatt
     8941 tatttcttta aaaatgtttc attactcagg actgtagttt acattacgat tctttgtgtt
     9001 atacagttga tgggtttctt ttctttctta atttctttaa aaaatagaga tggggtctta
     9061 ctatattacc caggctggtc ttgaagtcct gggctcaagt gatcttcctg tctcagccta
     9121 ccaagtagct gagactatag gtgcaaaaaa gccactatac ctggctagtt tacaggtttt
     9181 aacaaatgca ttatgccacg tatccattat tacaggatca cacaagatat tttcattacc
     9241 ctgaaagcat ccctgtgttc caccaattca tcctgcctcc atgagccgct ggcaaccact
     9301 gatctctata gttttgcctt ttctaaaatg tcatataatt ggaatcatac agtctgtagc
     9361 attttcagac tagcttttaa aatttggcaa tatgcattta aggttcctcc ttaaatgtga
     9421 agggcatagc caatgtggct tgatagctca tttcttttta ttggtgaata tttcattgtc
     9481 tggatgttcc acagtttgtt tatccattca cctattcaat ttgctttttt tctgtgtatc
     9541 tatcactaat tcaatactgg actctccaac agagccgttt aaacactggc cgtcgtttta
     9601 caacgtcgtg actgggaaaa ccctggcgtt acccaactta atcgccttgc agcacatccc
     9661 cctttcgcca gctggcgtaa tagcgaagag gcccgcaccg atcgcccttc ccaacagttg
     9721 cgcagcctga atggcgaatg gcgcctgatg cggtattttc tccttacgca tctgtgcggt
     9781 atttcacacc gcatatggtg cactctcagt acaatctgct ctgatgccgc atagttaagc
     9841 cagccccgac acccgccaac acccgctgac gcgccctgac gggcttgtct gctcccggca
     9901 tccgcttaca gacaagctgt gaccgtctcc gggagctgca tgtgtcagag gttttcaccg
     9961 tcatcaccga aacgcgcgat gcagctctgg cccgtgtctc aaaatctctg atgttacatt
    10021 gcacaagata aaaatatatc atcatgaaca ataaaactgt ctgcttacat aaacagtaat
    10081 acaaggggtg ttatgagcca tattcaacgg gaaacgtcga ggccgcgatt aaattccaac
    10141 atggatgctg atttatatgg gtataaatgg gctcgcgata atgtcgggca atcaggtgcg
    10201 acaatctatc gcttgtatgg gaagcccgat gcgccagagt tgtttctgaa acatggcaaa
    10261 ggtagcgttg ccaatgatgt tacagatgag atggtcagac taaactggct gacggaattt
    10321 atgcctcttc cgaccatcaa gcattttatc cgtactcctg atgatgcatg gttactcacc
    10381 actgcgatcc ccggaaaaac agcattccag gtattagaag aatatcctga ttcaggtgaa
    10441 aatattgttg atgcgctggc agtgttcctg cgccggttgc attcgattcc tgtttgtaat
    10501 tgtcctttta acagcgatcg cgtatttcgt ctcgctcagg cgcaatcacg aatgaataac
    10561 ggtttggttg atgcgagtga ttttgatgac gagcgtaatg gctggcctgt tgaacaagtc
    10621 tggaaagaaa tgcataaact tttgccattc tcaccggatt cagtcgtcac tcatggtgat
    10681 ttctcacttg ataaccttat ttttgacgag gggaaattaa taggttgtat tgatgttgga
    10741 cgagtcggaa tcgcagaccg ataccaggat cttgccatcc tatggaactg cctcggtgag
    10801 ttttctcctt cattacagaa acggcttttt caaaaatatg gtattgataa tcctgatatg
    10861 aataaattgc agtttcattt gatgctcgat gagtttttct aatcagaatt ggttaattgg
    10921 ttgtaacatt attcagattg ggcttgattt aaaacttcat ttttaattta aaaggatcta
    10981 ggtgaagatc ctttttgata atctcatgac caaaatccct taacgtgagt tttcgttcca
    11041 ctgagcgtca gaccccgtag aaaagatcaa aggatcttct tgagatcctt tttttctgcg
    11101 cgtaatctgc tgcttgcaaa caaaaaaacc accgctacca gcggtggttt gtttgccgga
    11161 tcaagagcta ccaactcttt ttccgaaggt aactggcttc agcagagcgc agataccaaa
    11221 tactgttctt ctagtgtagc cgtagttagg ccaccacttc aagaactctg tagcaccgcc
    11281 tacatacctc gctctgctaa tcctgttacc agtggctgct gccagtggcg ataagtcgtg
    11341 tcttaccggg ttggactcaa gacgatagtt accggataag gcgcagcggt cgggctgaac
    11401 ggggggttcg tgcacacagc ccagcttgga gcgaacgacc tacaccgaac tgagatacct
    11461 acagcgtgag ctatgagaaa gcgccacgct tcccgaaggg agaaaggcgg acaggtatcc
    11521 ggtaagcggc agggtcggaa caggagagcg cacgagggag cttccagggg gaaacgcctg
    11581 gtatctttat agtcctgtcg ggtttcgcca cctctgactt gagcgtcgat ttttgtgatg
    11641 ctcgtcaggg gggcggagcc tatggaaaaa cgccagcaac gcggcctttt tacggttcct
    11701 ggccttttgc tggccttttg ctcacatgtt ctttcctgcg ttatcccctg attctgtgga
    11761 taaccgtatt accgcctttg agtgagctga taccgctcgc cgcagccgaa cgaccgagcg
    11821 cagcgagtca gtgagcgagg aagcggaaga gcgcccaata cgcaaaccgc ctctccccgc
    11881 gcgttggccg attcattaat gcagctggca cgacaggttt cccgactgga aagcgggcag
    11941 tgagcgcaac gcaattaatg tgagttagct cactcattag gcaccccagg ctttacactt
    12001 tatgcttccg gctcgtatgt tgtgtggaat tgtgagcgga taacaatttc acacaggaaa
    12061 cagctatgac catgattacg ccgcggccgc agcaggagaa tcatgccaat gggccaatat
    12121 acattctgac ccacagtttc ataataaaat aaaatggttg tggttgtaag ccactatgtt
    12181 tcagagtggt ttgttacaca gcaataaata actaatatag taggcatacc atcaagtcca
    12241 aagtaggtag agaagaatgt aaatagcaga gcaaaacagc atgactggtg gctgggaggc
    12301 ttaaaactgg gacaggatca gagtcatgaa agaagtcaaa gaaatggttc agaagtaagg
    12361 ctgagactga cttacaaaag ctgaaagtcc ctttaagttg gtgtttggtg cattggcagg
    12421 ggcaggtatg gtgacttaaa agagccatgc tcaacaagat caagcacaac acaatcacgg
    12481 gtcaccccag cagaccttag cgagtctagc catttctttg gtggtggtca cagtcatgct
    12541 tcagcccagt ttccacttgg acaaatggta catattttca atgagatgaa aattaagata
    12601 caatccatgt gctcagagag tgatcacagc tctgactaaa cactgtgccc caaagtgttg
    12661 aggaattggg aaaacctagc tgagttagtg gtctcttttc tgttacaata aagctcataa
    12721 tgaaaattag ccttctttgt tcttccccaa gtctttcttt ctagacgaaa ctactttcaa
    12781 ctgttttaac ttccttactg ttaacttcca tatttctaga tagtatggtc agactgttat
    12841 ttcttgactt ttaaatgtaa gatattatct actgacttcc ttctatgtaa gatgaggatt
    12901 gagctctctt acccttctcc cagcggccgc ataacttcgt atagcataca ttatacgaag
    12961 ttatctgacc tcttctcttc ctcccacagg gcctcgagag atctggcagc ggagagggca
    13021 gaggaagtct tctaacatgc ggtgacgtgg aggagaatcc cggccctagg attgaacaag
    13081 atggattgca cgcaggttct ccggccgctt gggtggagag gctattcggc tatgactggg
    13141 cacaacagac aatcggctgc tctgatgccg ccgtgttccg gctgtcagcg caggggcgcc
    13201 cggttctttt tgtcaagacc gacctgtccg gtgccctgaa tgaactgcag gacgaggcag
    13261 cgcggctatc gtggctggcc acgacgggcg ttccttgcgc agctgtgctc gacgttgtca
    13321 ctgaagcggg aagggactgg ctgctattgg gcgaagtgcc ggggcaggat ctcctgtcat
    13381 ctcaccttgc tcctgccgag aaagtatcca tcatggctga tgcaatgcgg cggctgcata
    13441 cgcttgatcc ggctacctgc ccattcgacc accaagcgaa acatcgcatc gagcgagcac
    13501 gtactcggat ggaagccggt cttgtcgatc aggatgatct ggacgaagag catcaggggc
    13561 tcgcgccagc cgaactgttc gccaggctca aggcgcgcat gcccgacggc gaggatctcg
    13621 tcgtgaccca tggcgatgcc tgcttgccga atatcatggt ggaaaatggc cgcttttctg
    13681 gattcatcga ctgtggccgg ctgggtgtgg cggaccgcta tcaggacata gcgttggcta
    13741 cccgtgatat tgctgaagag cttggcggcg aatgggctga ccgcttcctc gtgctttacg
    13801 gtatcgccgc tcccgattcg cagcgcatcg ccttctatcg ccttcttgac gagttcttct
    13861 aacacctggt gcatgacccg caagcccggt gcctgactgt gccttctagt tgccagccat
    13921 ctgttgtttg cccctccccc gtgccttcct tgaccctgga aggtgccact cccactgtcc
    13981 tttcctaata aaatgaggaa attgcatcgc attgtctgag taggtgtcat tctattctgg
    14041 ggggtggggt ggggcaggac agcaaggggg aggattggga agacaatagc aggcatgctg
    14101 gggatgcggt gggctctatg gataacttcg tatagcatac attatacgaa gttatgagct
    14161 cacggggaca gccccccccc aaagccccca gggatgtaat tacgtccctc ccccgctagg
    14221 gggcagcagc gagccgcccg gggctccgct ccggtccggc gctccccccg catccccgag
    14281 ccggcagcgt gcggggacag cccgggcacg gggaaggtgg cacgggatcg ctttcctctg
    14341 aacgcttctc gctgctcttt gagcctgcag acacctgggg ggatacgggg aaaaagcttt
    14401 aggctgaaag agagatttag aatgacagaa tcatagaacg gcctgggttg caaaggagca
    14461 cagtgctcat ccagatccaa ccccctgcta tgtgcagggt catcaaccag cagcccaggc
    14521 tgcccagagc cacatccagc ctggccttga atgcctgcag ggatggggca tccacagcct
    14581 ccttgggcaa cctgttcagt gcgtcaccac cctctggggg aaaaactgcc tcctcatatc
    14641 caacccaaac ctcccctgtc tcagtgtaaa gccattcccc cttgtcctat caagggggag
    14701 tttgctgtga cattgttggt ctggggtgac acatgtttgc caattcagtg catcacggag
    14761 aggcagatct tggggataag gaagtgcagg acagcatgga cgtgggacat gcaggtgttg
    14821 agggctctgg gacactctcc aagtcacagc gttcagaaca gccttaagga taagaagata
    14881 ggatagaagg acaaagagca agttaaaacc cagcatggag aggagcacaa aaaggccaca
    14941 gacactgctg gtccctgtgt ctgagcctgc atgtttgatg gtgtctggat gcaagcagaa
    15001 ggggtggaag agcttgcctg gagagataca gctgggtcag taggactggg acaggcagct
    15061 ggagaattgc catgtagatg ttcatacaat cgtcaaatca tgaaggctgg aaaagccctc
    15121 caagatcccc aagaccaacc ccaacccacc caccgtgccc actggccatg tccctcagtg
    15181 ccacatcccc acagttcttc atcacctcca gggacggtga cccccccacc tccgtgggca
    15241 gctgtgccac tgcagcaccg ctctttggag aaggtaaatc ttgctaaatc cagcccgacc
    15301 ctcccctggc acaacgtaag gccattatct ctcatccaac tccaggacgg agtcagtgag
    15361 aatattggcg cgccgaattc tcgcgacgat
//
